Addgene plasmid #82511: pTRIPZ (M)-YFP-Ezh2
Purpose: Lentivirus vector. Expresses YFP-Ezh2 fusion proteins in mammalian cells.
Depositing lab: Xiaojun Ren. Depositing organization: University of Colorado, Denver.
Backbone
  Vector backbone: pTRIPZ (M)
  Backbone size w/o insert (bp): 12960
  Total vector size (bp): 15960
  Vector type: Mammalian Expression, Lentiviral
  Selectable markers: Neomycin (select with G418)
Growth in bacteria
  Bacterial resistance: Ampicillin, 100 μg/mL
  Growth temperature: 37°C
  Growth strain: NEB Stable
  Copy number: High Copy
Gene/Insert
  Gene/Insert name: Enhancer Of Zeste 2 Polycomb Repressive Complex 2 (alt name: Ezh2)
  Species: H. sapiens (human)
  Insert size (bp): 2241
  GenBank ID: XM_005249962
  Entrez Gene: EZH2 (a.k.a. ENX-1, ENX1, EZH2b, KMT6, KMT6A, WVS, WVS2)
  Promoter: cmv
  Tag / fusion protein: YFP (N terminal on insert)
  Cloning method: Restriction Enzyme; 5′ cloning site Xho1 (unknown if destroyed); 3′ cloning site Mlu1 (unknown if destroyed)
  Sequencing primers: 5′ cgtgaccgccgccgggatcactctc; 3′ cctcacggcgagcgctgccacgtca
Terms and licenses: Academic/Nonprofit Terms; Industry Terms: Not Available to Industry
How to cite: pTRIPZ (M)-YFP-Ezh2 was a gift from Xiaojun Ren (Addgene plasmid # 82511)
