[The description below was written by a language model from this plasmid's Addgene catalogue record and pLannotate feature annotations shown in this document.]
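Description:
pTRIPZ (M)-YFP-Ezh2 is a self-inactivating HIV-1-based lentiviral vector for doxycycline-inducible expression of human EZH2, the catalytic histone H3K27 methyltransferase subunit of Polycomb repressive complex 2, fused at its N terminus to EYFP. The viral cassette is framed by a truncated 5' LTR and a ΔU3 3' LTR and carries the Ψ packaging signal, RRE and cPPT/CTS for packaging, Rev-dependent RNA export and efficient transduction, with a WPRE to boost transcript expression. Although the catalogue lists the promoter as CMV, the annotation shows a tight TRE promoter (tet operators upstream of a minimal CMV promoter) driving YFP-EZH2. A downstream human UbC promoter expresses the rtTA3 transactivator, so the system is all-in-one Tet-On, followed by an EMCV IRES and a drug-resistance gene for selecting transduced cells. In E. coli the plasmid replicates from a high-copy ColE1/pUC origin under ampicillin selection. It also carries an f1 ori, an EM7-driven bleomycin/Zeocin resistance gene and an SV40 promoter upstream of a hygromycin resistance fragment outside the LTRs.

The two sequence records disagree in ways that matter. The depositor sequence matches the catalogued total size, contains a single EZH2 coding region, and places NeoR/KanR followed by a PuroR fragment after the IRES, consistent with the listed G418 selection. The repository's sequencing result is about 1.5 kb longer, annotates two tandem EZH2 coding regions after EYFP, and shows a PuroR gene with no NeoR. The record does not explain this discrepancy, so the insert structure and mammalian marker should be verified. The construct is suited to making stable cell lines for inducible, titratable expression and fluorescence imaging of EZH2.
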