Features (pLannotate 1.2.2; 35 found; start..end, strand, type, name):
    377..634     +  LTR            5' LTR (truncated): truncated 5' long terminal repeat (LTR) from HIV-1
    681..806     +  misc_feature   HIV-1 Ψ: packaging signal of human immunodeficiency virus type 1
    790..1128    +  CDS            HIV-1 gag (fragment): gag protein from human immunodeficiency virus 1; gag
   1303..1536    +  misc_feature   RRE: The Rev response element (RRE) of HIV-1 allows for Rev-dependent mRNA export from the nucleus to the cytoplasm.
   1913..2013    +  CDS            Rev (fragment): human immunodeficiency virus 1 (HIV-1) Rev protein; rev; enhances nuclear export of unspliced and incompletely spliced viral mRNAs
   2063..2180    +  misc_feature   cPPT/CTS: central polypurine tract and central termination sequence of HIV-1
   2245..2619    -  CDS            BleoR: antibiotic-binding protein; Sh ble from Streptoalloteichus hindustanus; confers resistance to bleomycin, phleomycin, and Zeocin™
   2639..2686    -  promoter       EM7 promoter: synthetic bacterial promoter&nbsp
   2713..2991    +  promoter       tight TRE promoter (fragment): Tet-responsive promoter PTight, consisting of seven tet operator sequences followed by the minimal CMV promoter
   3033..3749    +  CDS            EYFP: EYFP is a basic (constitutively fluorescent) green/yellow fluorescent protein published in 1996, derived from Aequorea victoria. It is reported to be a very rapidly-maturing weak dimer with high acid sensitivity.
   3780..6017    +  CDS            EZH2: EZH2_HUMAN - Also known as KMT6. Experimental evidence at protein level: Swiss-Prot protein existence level 1. Polycomb group (PcG) protein. Catalytic subunit of the PRC2/EED-EZH2 complex, which methylates 'Lys-9' (H3K9me) and 'Lys-27' (H3K27me) of histone H3, leading to transcriptional repression of the affected target gene. Able to mono-, di- and trimethylate 'Lys-27' of histone H3 to form H3K27me1, H3K27me2 and H3K27me3, respectively. Displays a preference for substrates with less methylation, loses activity when progressively more methyl groups are incorporated into H3K27, H3K27me0 > H3K27
   6029..7240    +  promoter       UbC promoter: human ubiquitin C promoter
   7259..7966    +  CDS            rtTA3: reverse tetracycline transactivator 3 activates expression from Tet-responsive promoters in the presence of doxycycline
   7989..8561    +  misc_feature   IRES: internal ribosome entry site (IRES) of the encephalomyocarditis virus (EMCV)
   8573..9367    +  CDS            NeoR/KanR: aminoglycoside phosphotransferase from Tn5; aph(3')-II (or nptII); confers resistance to neomycin, kanamycin, and G418 (Geneticin®)
   9372..9915    +  CDS            PuroR (fragment): puromycin N-acetyltransferase; pac from Streptomyces alboniger; confers resistance to puromycin
   9931..10519   +  misc_feature   WPRE: woodchuck hepatitis virus posttranscriptional regulatory element
  10536..10724   +  CDS            nef (fragment): NEF_HV1Z2 - Experimental evidence at protein level: Swiss-Prot protein existence level 1. Extracellular Nef protein targets CD4(+) T-lymphocytes for apoptosis by interacting with CXCR4 surface receptors. From Human immunodeficiency virus type 1 group M subtype D (isolate Z2/CDC-Z34) (HIV-1).
  10726..10959   +  LTR            3' LTR (ΔU3): self-inactivating 3' long terminal repeat (LTR) from HIV-1
  11066..11290   +  polyA_signal   bGH poly(A) signal: bovine growth hormone polyadenylation signal
  11294..11315   +  promoter       SV40 promoter (fragment): SV40 enhancer and early promoter
  11336..11764   +  rep_origin     f1 ori (sequence partly withheld): f1 bacteriophage origin of replication; arrow indicates direction of (+) strand synthesis
  11778..12107   +  promoter       SV40 promoter: SV40 enhancer and early promoter
  12156..13185   +  CDS            HygR (fragment): aminoglycoside phosphotransferase from E. coli; aph(4)-Ia; confers resistance to hygromycin
  13195..13320   +  CDS            ble (fragment): BLE_KLEPN - Experimental evidence at protein level: Swiss-Prot protein existence level 1. Binding protein with a strong affinity to the bleomycin family of antibiotics. Binds to CL990; an antimitotic-antibiotic compound. From Klebsiella pneumoniae.
  13315..13436   +  polyA_signal   SV40 poly(A) signal: SV40 polyadenylation signal
  13507..13529   -  protein_bind   lac operator (fragment): The lac repressor binds to the lac operator to inhibit transcription in E. coli. This inhibition can be relieved by adding lactose or isopropyl-β-D-thiogalactopyranoside (IPTG). lac repressor encoded by lacI
  13533..13563   -  promoter       lac promoter: promoter for the E. coli lac operon
  13578..13599   -  protein_bind   CAP binding site: CAP binding activates transcription in the presence of cAMP. E. coli catabolite activator protein
  13612..13704   -  CDS            lacI (fragment): lac repressor; lacI; The lac repressor binds to the lac operator to inhibit transcription in E. coli. This inhibition can be relieved by adding lactose or isopropyl-β-D-thiogalactopyranoside (IPTG).
  13887..14475   -  rep_origin     ori: high-copy-number ColE1/pMB1/pBR322/pUC origin of replication
  14646..15506   -  CDS            AmpR: β-lactamase; bla; confers resistance to ampicillin, carbenicillin, and related antibiotics
  15507..15611   -  promoter       AmpR promoter: bla
  15659..15793   +  polyA_signal   SV40 poly(A) signal: SV40 polyadenylation signal
  15960..329     +  CDS            nef (fragment) (across the origin): NEF_HV1BR - Experimental evidence at protein level: Swiss-Prot protein existence level 1. Extracellular Nef protein targets CD4(+) T-lymphocytes for apoptosis by interacting with CXCR4 surface receptors (PubMed:14990729). From Human immunodeficiency virus type 1 group M subtype B (isolate BRU/LAI) (HIV-1).
>Addgene plasmid #82511 | pTRIPZ (M)-YFP-Ezh2 | depositor full sequence | sequence record 156776 | pTRIPZ (M) YFP- Ezh2
TGGAAGGGCTAATTCACTCCCAAAGAAGACAAGATATCCTTGATCTGTGGATCTACCACACACAAGGCTA
CTTCCCTGATTAGCAGAACTACACACCAGGGCCAGGGGTCAGATATCCACTGACCTTTGGATGGTGCTAC
AAGCTAGTACCAGTTGAGCCAGATAAGGTAGAAGAGGCCAATAAAGGAGAGAACACCAGCTTGTTACACC
CTGTGAGCCTGCATGGGATGGATGACCCGGAGAGAGAAGTGTTAGAGTGGAGGTTTGACAGCCGCCTAGC
ATTTCATCACGTGGCCCGAGAGCTGCATCCGGAGTACTTCAAGAACTGCTGATATCGAGCTTGCTACAAG
GGACTTTCCGCTGGGGACTTTCCAGGGAGGCGTGGCCTGGGCGGGACTGGGGAGTGGCGAGCCCTCAGAT
CCTGCATATAAGCAGCTGCTTTTTGCCTGTACTGGGTCTCTCTGGTTAGACCAGATCTGAGCCTGGGAGC
TCTCTGGCTAACTAGGGAACCCACTGCTTAAGCCTCAATAAAGCTTGCCTTGAGTGCTTCAAGTAGTGTG
TGCCCGTCTGTTGTGTGACTCTGGTAACTAGAGATCCCTCAGACCCTTTTAGTCAGTGTGGAAAATCTCT
AGCAGTGGCGCCCGAACAGGGACTTGAAAGCGAAAGGGAAACCAGAGGAGCTCTCTCGACGCAGGACTCG
GCTTGCTGAAGCGCGCACGGCAAGAGGCGAGGGGCGGCGACTGGTGAGTACGCCAAAAATTTTGACTAGC
GGAGGCTAGAAGGAGAGAGATGGGTGCGAGAGCGTCAGTATTAAGCGGGGGAGAATTAGATCGCGATGGG
AAAAAATTCGGTTAAGGCCAGGGGGAAAGAAAAAATATAAATTAAAACATATAGTATGGGCAAGCAGGGA
GCTAGAACGATTCGCAGTTAATCCTGGCCTGTTAGAAACATCAGAAGGCTGTAGACAAATACTGGGACAG
CTACAACCATCCCTTCAGACAGGATCAGAAGAACTTAGATCATTATATAATACAGTAGCAACCCTCTATT
GTGTGCATCAAAGGATAGAGATAAAAGACACCAAGGAAGCTTTAGACAAGATAGAGGAAGAGCAAAACAA
AAGTAAGACCACCGCACAGCAAGCGGCCGGCCGCTGATCTTCAGACCTGGAGGAGGAGATATGAGGGACA
ATTGGAGAAGTGAATTATATAAATATAAAGTAGTAAAAATTGAACCATTAGGAGTAGCACCCACCAAGGC
AAAGAGAAGAGTGGTGCAGAGAGAAAAAAGAGCAGTGGGAATAGGAGCTTTGTTCCTTGGGTTCTTGGGA
GCAGCAGGAAGCACTATGGGCGCAGCGTCAATGACGCTGACGGTACAGGCCAGACAATTATTGTCTGGTA
TAGTGCAGCAGCAGAACAATTTGCTGAGGGCTATTGAGGCGCAACAGCATCTGTTGCAACTCACAGTCTG
GGGCATCAAGCAGCTCCAGGCAAGAATCCTGGCTGTGGAAAGATACCTAAAGGATCAACAGCTCCTGGGG
ATTTGGGGTTGCTCTGGAAAACTCATTTGCACCACTGCTGTGCCTTGGAATGCTAGTTGGAGTAATAAAT
CTCTGGAACAGATTTGGAATCACACGACCTGGATGGAGTGGGACAGAGAAATTAACAATTACACAAGCTT
AATACACTCCTTAATTGAAGAATCGCAAAACCAGCAAGAAAAGAATGAACAAGAATTATTGGAATTAGAT
AAATGGGCAAGTTTGTGGAATTGGTTTAACATAACAAATTGGCTGTGGTATATAAAATTATTCATAATGA
TAGTAGGAGGCTTGGTAGGTTTAAGAATAGTTTTTGCTGTACTTTCTATAGTGAATAGAGTTAGGCAGGG
ATATTCACCATTATCGTTTCAGACCCACCTCCCAACCCCGAGGGGACCCGACAGGCCCGAAGGAATAGAA
GAAGAAGGTGGAGAGAGAGACAGAGACAGATCCATTCGATTAGTGAACGGATCGGCACTGCGTGCGCCAA
TTCTGCAGACAAATGGCAGTATTCATCCACAATTTTAAAAGAAAAGGGGGGATTGGGGGGTACAGTGCAG
GGGAAAGAATAGTAGACATAATAGCAACAGACATACAAACTAAAGAATTACAAAAACAAATTACAAAAAT
TCAAAATTTTCGGGTTTATTACAGGGACAGCAGAGATCCAGTTTGGTTAGTACCGGGCCCGCTCTAGTCC
GGAATCAGTCCTGCTCCTCGGCCACGAAGTGCACGCAGTTGCCGGCCGGGTCGCGCAGGGCGAACTCCCG
CCCCCACGGCTGCTCGCCGATCTCGGTCATGGCCGGCCCGGAGGCGTCCCGGAAGTTCGTGGACACGACC
TCCGACCACTCGGCGTACAGCTCGTCCAGGCCGCGCACCCACACCCAGGCCAGGGTGTTGTCCGGCACCA
CCTGGTCCTGGACCGCGCTGATGAACAGGGTCACGTCGTCCCGGACCACACCGGCGAAGTCGTCCTCCAC
GAAGTCCCGGGAGAACCCGAGCCGGTCGGTCCAGAACTCGACCGCTCCGGCGACGTCGCGCGCGGTGAGC
ACCGGAACGGCACTGGTCAACTTGGCCATGGTGGCCCTCCTATAGTGAGTCGTATTATACTATGCCGATA
TACTATGCCGATGATTAATTGTCAACACGTGCTGCAGGTCCGAGGTTCTAGACGAGTTTACTCCCTATCA
GTGATAGAGAACGATGTCGAGTTTACTCCCTATCAGTGATAGAGAACGTATGTCGAGTTTACTCCCTATC
AGTGATAGAGAACGTATGTCGAGTTTACTCCCTATCAGTGATAGAGAACGTATGTCGAGTTTATCCCTAT
CAGTGATAGAGAACGTATGTCGAGTTTACTCCCTATCAGTGATAGAGAACGTATGTCGAGGTAGGCGTGT
ACGGTGGGAGGCCTATATAAGCAGAGCTCGTTTAGTGAACCGTCAGATCGCACCGGTCGTGGAATTCGTT
AACTACGTACTCGAGGGCCACCATGGTGAGCAAGGGCGAGGAGCTGTTCACCGGGGTGGTGCCCATCCTG
GTCGAGCTGGACGGCGACGTAAACGGCCACAAGTTCAGCGTGTCCGGCGAGGGCGAGGGCGATGCCACCT
ACGGCAAGCTGACCCTGAAGTTCATCTGCACCACCGGCAAGCTGCCCGTGCCCTGGCCCACCCTCGTGAC
CACCTTCGGCTACGGCCTGCAGTGCTTCGCCCGCTACCCCGACCACATGAAGCAGCACGACTTCTTCAAG
TCCGCCATGCCCGAAGGCTACGTCCAGGAGCGCACCATCTTCTTCAAGGACGACGGCAACTACAAGACCC
GCGCCGAGGTGAAGTTCGAGGGCGACACCCTGGTGAACCGCATCGAGCTGAAGGGCATCGACTTCAAGGA
GGACGGCAACATCCTGGGGCACAAGCTGGAGTACAACTACAACAGCCACAACGTCTATATCATGGCCGAC
AAGCAGAAGAACGGCATCAAGGTGAACTTCAAGATCCGCCACAACATCGAGGACGGCAGCGTGCAGCTCG
CCGACCACTACCAGCAGAACACCCCCATCGGCGACGGCCCCGTGCTGCTGCCCGACAACCACTACCTGAG
CTACCAGTCCGCCCTGAGCAAAGACCCCAACGAGAAGCGCGATCACATGGTCCTGCTGGAGTTCGTGACC
GCCGCCGGGATCACTCTCGGCATGGACGAGCTGTACAAGGCGAATTCGATACGTATCGATGGCGCGCCCA
TGGGCCAGACTGGGAAGAAATCTGAGAAGGGACCAGTTTGTTGGCGGAAGCGTGTAAAATCAGAGTACAT
GCGACTGAGACAGCTCAAGAGGTTCAGACGAGCTGATGAAGTAAAGAGTATGTTTAGTTCCAATCGTCAG
AAAATTTTGGAAAGAACGGAAATCTTAAACCAAGAATGGAAACAGCGAAGGATACAGCCTGTGCACATCC
TGACTTCTGTGAGCTCATTGCGCGGGACTAGGGAGTGTTCGGTGACCAGTGACTTGGATTTTCCAACACA
AGTCATCCCATTAAAGACTCTGAATGCAGTTGCTTCAGTACCCATAATGTATTCTTGGTCTCCCCTACAG
CAGAATTTTATGGTGGAAGATGAAACTGTTTTACATAACATTCCTTATATGGGAGATGAAGTTTTAGATC
AGGATGGTACTTTCATTGAAGAACTAATAAAAAATTATGATGGGAAAGTACACGGGGATAGAGAATGTGG
GTTTATAAATGATGAAATTTTTGTGGAGTTGGTGAATGCCCTTGGTCAATATAATGATGATGACGATGAT
GATGATGGAGACGATCCTGAAGAAAGAGAAGAAAAGCAGAAAGATCTGGAGGATCACCGAGATGATAAAG
AAAGCCGCCCACCTCGGAAATTTCCTTCTGATAAAATTTTTGAAGCCATTTCCTCAATGTTTCCAGATAA
GGGCACAGCAGAAGAACTAAAGGAAAAATATAAAGAACTCACCGAACAGCAGCTCCCAGGCGCACTTCCT
CCTGAATGTACCCCCAACATAGATGGACCAAATGCTAAATCTGTTCAGAGAGAGCAAAGCTTACACTCCT
TTCATACGCTTTTCTGTAGGCGATGTTTTAAATATGACTGCTTCCTACATCCTTTTCATGCAACACCCAA
CACTTATAAGCGGAAGAACACAGAAACAGCTCTAGACAACAAACCTTGTGGACCACAGTGTTACCAGCAT
TTGGAGGGAGCAAAGGAGTTTGCTGCTGCTCTCACCGCTGAGCGGATAAAGACCCCACCAAAACGTCCAG
GAGGCCGCAGAAGAGGACGGCTTCCCAATAACAGTAGCAGGCCCAGCACCCCCACCATTAATGTGCTGGA
ATCAAAGGATACAGACAGTGATAGGGAAGCAGGGACTGAAACGGGGGGAGAGAACAATGATAAAGAAGAA
GAAGAGAAGAAAGATGAAACTTCGAGCTCCTCTGAAGCAAATTCTCGGTGTCAAACACCAATAAAGATGA
AGCCAAATATTGAACCTCCTGAGAATGTGGAGTGGAGTGGTGCTGAAGCCTCAATGTTTAGAGTCCTCAT
TGGCACTTACTATGACAATTTCTGTGCCATTGCTAGGTTAATTGGGACCAAAACATGTAGACAGGTGTAT
GAGTTTAGAGTCAAAGAATCTAGCATCATAGCTCCAGCTCCCGCTGAGGATGTGGATACTCCTCCAAGGA
AAAAGAAGAGGAAACACCGGTTGTGGGCTGCACACTGCAGAAAGATACAGCTGAAAAAGGACGGCTCCTC
TAACCATGTTTACAACTATCAACCCTGTGATCATCCACGGCAGCCTTGTGACAGTTCGTGCCCTTGTGTG
ATAGCACAAAATTTTTGTGAAAAGTTTTGTCAATGTAGTTCAGAGTGTCAAAACCGCTTTCCGGGATGCC
GCTGCAAAGCACAGTGCAACACCAAGCAGTGCCCGTGCTACCTGGCTGTCCGAGAGTGTGACCCTGACCT
CTGTCTTACTTGTGGAGCCGCTGACCATTGGGACAGTAAAAATGTGTCCTGCAAGAACTGCAGTATTCAG
CGGGGCTCCAAAAAGCATCTATTGCTGGCACCATCTGACGTGGCAGGCTGGGGGATTTTTATCAAAGATC
CTGTGCAGAAAAATGAATTCATCTCAGAATACTGTGGAGAGATTATTTCTCAAGATGAAGCTGACAGAAG
AGGGAAAGTGTATGATAAATACATGTGCAGCTTTCTGTTCAACTTGAACAATGATTTTGTGGTGGATGCA
ACCCGCAAGGGTAACAAAATTCGTTTTGCAAATCATTCGGTAAATCCAAACTGCTATGCAAAAGTTATGA
TGGTTAACGGTGATCACAGGATAGGTATTTTTGCCAAGAGAGCCATCCAGACTGGCGAAGAGCTGTTTTT
TGATTACAGATACAGCCAGGCTGATGCCCTGAAGTATGTCGGCATCGAAAGAGAAATGGAAATCCCTTGA
CGACGCGTGGCCTCCGCGCCGGGTTTTGGCGCCTCCCGCGGGCGCCCCCCTCCTCACGGCGAGCGCTGCC
ACGTCAGACGAAGGGCGCAGCGAGCGTCCTGATCCTTCCGCCCGGACGCTCAGGACAGCGGCCCGCTGCT
CATAAGACTCGGCCTTAGAACCCCAGTATCAGCAGAAGGACATTTTAGGACGGGACTTGGGTGACTCTAG
GGCACTGGTTTTCTTTCCAGAGAGCGGAACAGGCGAGGAAAAGTAGTCCCTTCTCGGCGATTCTGCGGAG
GGATCTCCGTGGGGCGGTGAACGCCGATGATTATATAAGGACGCGCCGGGTGTGGCACAGCTAGTTCCGT
CGCAGCCGGGATTTGGGTCGCGGTTCTTGTTTGTGGATCGCTGTGATCGTCACTTGGTGAGTAGCGGGCT
GCTGGGCTGGCCGGGGCTTTCGTGGCCGCCGGGCCGCTCGGTGGGACGGAAGCGTGTGGAGAGACCGCCA
AGGGCTGTAGTCTGGGTCCGCGAGCAAGGTTGCCCTGAACTGGGGGTTGGGGGGAGCGCAGCAAAATGGC
GGCTGTTCCCGAGTCTTGAATGGAAGACGCTTGTGAGGCGGGCTGTGAGGTCGTTGAAACAAGGTGGGGG
GCATGGTGGGCGGCAAGAACCCAAGGTCTTGAGGCCTTCGCTAATGCGGGAAAGCTCTTATTCGGGTGAG
ATGGGCTGGGGCACCATCTGGGGACCCTGACGTGAAGTTTGTCACTGACTGGAGAACTCGGTTTGTCGTC
TGTTGCGGGGGCGGCAGTTATGGCGGTGCCGTTGGGCAGTGCACCCGTACCTTTGGGAGCGCGCGCCCTC
GTCGTGTCGTGACGTCACCCGTTCTGTTGGCTTATAATGCAGGGTGGGGCCACCTGCCGGTAGGTGTGCG
GTAGGCTTTTCTCCGTCGCAGGACGCAGGGTTCGGGCCTAGGGTAGGCTCTCCTGAATCGACAGGCGCCG
GACCTCTGGTGAGGGGAGGGATAAGTGAGGCGTCAGTTTCTTTGGTCGGTTTTATGTACCTATCTTCTTA
AGTAGCTGAAGCTCCGGTTTTGAACTATGCGCTCGGGGTTGGCGAGTGTGTTTTGTGAAGTTTTTTAGGC
ACCTTTTGAAATGTAATCATTTGGGTCAATATGTAATTTTCAGTGTTAGACTAGTAAATTGTCCGCTAAA
TTCTGGCCGTTTTTGGCTTTTTTGTTAGACGCTAGCGGATCCGCCACCATGTCTAGGCTGGACAAGAGCA
AAGTCATAAACGGAGCTCTGGAATTACTCAATGGTGTCGGTATCGAAGGCCTGACGACAAGGAAACTCGC
TCAAAAGCTGGGAGTTGAGCAGCCTACCCTGTACTGGCACGTGAAGAACAAGCGGGCCCTGCTCGATGCC
CTGCCAATCGAGATGCTGGACAGGCATCATACCCACTTCTGCCCCCTGGAAGGCGAGTCATGGCAAGACT
TTCTGCGGAACAACGCCAAGTCATACCGCTGTGCTCTCCTCTCACATCGCGACGGGGCTAAAGTGCATCT
CGGCACCCGCCCAACAGAGAAACAGTACGAAACCCTGGAAAATCAGCTCGCGTTCCTGTGTCAGCAAGGC
TTCTCCCTGGAGAACGCACTGTACGCTCTGTCCGCCGTGGGCCACTTTACACTGGGCTGCGTATTGGAGG
AACAGGAGCATCAAGTAGCAAAAGAGGAAAGAGAGACACCTACCACCGATTCTATGCCCCCACTTCTGAG
ACAAGCAATTGAGCTGTTCGACCGGCAGGGAGCCGAACCTGCCTTCCTTTTCGGCCTGGAACTAATCATA
TGTGGCCTGGAGAAACAGCTAAAGTGCGAAAGCGGCGGGCCGACCGACGCCCTTGACGATTTTGACTTAG
ACATGCTCCCAGCCGATGCCCTTGACGATTTTGACCTTGACATGCTCCCCGGGTAAGGATCCGCGGCCGC
AAATTCCGCCCCTCTCCCTCCCCCCCCCCTAACGTTACTGGCCGAAGCCGCTTGGAATAAGGCCGGTGTG
CGTTTGTCTATATGTTATTTTCCACCATATTGCCGTCTTTTGGCAATGTGAGGGCCCGGAAACCTGGCCC
TGTCTTCTTGACGAGCATTCCTAGGGGTCTTTCCCCTCTCGCCAAAGGAATGCAAGGTCTGTTGAATGTC
GTGAAGGAAGCAGTTCCTCTGGAAGCTTCTTGAAGACAAACAACGTCTGTAGCGACCCTTTGCAGGCAGC
GGAACCCCCCACCTGGCGACAGGTGCCTCTGCGGCCAAAAGCCACGTGTATAAGATACACCTGCAAAGGC
GGCACAACCCCAGTGCCACGTTGTGAGTTGGATAGTTGTGGAAAGAGTCAAATGGCTCTCCTCAAGCGTA
TTCAACAAGGGGCTGAAGGATGCCCAGAAGGTACCCCATTGTATGGGATCTGATCTGGGGCCTCGGTGCA
CATGCTTTACATGTGTTTAGTCGAGGTTAAAAAAACGTCTAGGCCCCCCGAACCACGGGGACGTGGTTTT
CCTTTGAAAAACACGATAATACCCCTGCAGGTATGATTGAACAAGATGGATTGCACGCAGGTTCTCCGGC
CGCTTGGGTGGAGAGGCTATTCGGCTATGACTGGGCACAACAGACAATCGGCTGCTCTGATGCCGCCGTG
TTCCGGCTGTCAGCGCAGGGGCGCCCGGTTCTTTTTGTCAAGACCGACCTGTCCGGTGCCCTGAATGAAC
TGCAAGACGAGGCAGCGCGGCTATCGTGGCTGGCCACGACGGGCGTTCCTTGCGCAGCTGTGCTCGACGT
TGTCACTGAAGCGGGAAGGGACTGGCTGCTATTGGGCGAAGTGCCGGGGCAGGATCTCCTGTCATCTCAC
CTTGCTCCTGCCGAGAAAGTATCCATCATGGCTGATGCAATGCGGCGGCTGCATACGCTTGATCCGGCTA
CCTGCCCATTCGACCACCAAGCGAAACATCGCATCGAGCGAGCACGTACTCGGATGGAAGCCGGTCTTGT
CGATCAGGATGATCTGGACGAAGAGCATCAGGGGCTCGCGCCAGCCGAACTGTTCGCCAGGCTCAAGGCG
AGCATGCCCGACGGCGAGGATCTCGTCGTGACCCATGGCGATGCCTGCTTGCCGAATATCATGGTGGAAA
ATGGCCGCTTTTCTGGATTCATCGACTGTGGCCGGCTGGGTGTGGCGGACCGCTATCAGGACATAGCGTT
GGCTACCCGTGATATTGCTGAAGAGCTTGGCGGCGAATGGGCTGACCGCTTCCTCGTGCTTTACGGTATC
GCCGCTCCCGATTCGCAGCGCATCGCCTTCTATCGCCTTCTTGACGAGTTCTTCTGATGATCGTACGCAC
CCTCGCCGCCGCGTTCGCCGACTACCCCGCCACGCGCCACACCGTCGACCCGGACCGCCACATCGAGCGG
GTCACCGAGCTGCAAGAACTCTTCCTCACGCGCGTCGGGCTCGACATCGGCAAGGTGTGGGTCGCGGACG
ACGGCGCCGCGGTGGCGGTCTGGACCACGCCGGAGAGCGTCGAAGCGGGGGCGGTGTTCGCCGAGATCGG
CTCGCGCATGGCCGAGTTGAGCGGTTCCCGGCTGGCCGCGCAGCAACAGATGGAAGGCCTCCTGGCGCCG
CACCGGCCCAAGGAGCCCGCGTGGTTCCTGGCCACCGTCGGCGTCTCGCCCGACCACCAGGGCAAGGGTC
TGGGCAGCGCCGTCGTGCTCCCCGGAGTGGAGGCGGCCGAGCGCGCTGGGGTGCCCGCCTTCCTGGAGAC
CTCCGCGCCCCGCAACCTCCCCTTCTACGAGCGGCTCGGCTTCACCGTCACCGCCGACGTCGAGGTGCCC
GAAGGACCGCGCACCTGGTGCATGACCCGCAAGCCCGGTGCCTGAGTTCGCGTCTGGAACAATCAACCTC
TGGATTACAAAATTTGTGAAAGATTGACTGGTATTCTTAACTATGTTGCTCCTTTTACGCTATGTGGATA
CGCTGCTTTAATGCCTTTGTATCATGCTATTGCTTCCCGTATGGCTTTCATTTTCTCCTCCTTGTATAAA
TCCTGGTTGCTGTCTCTTTATGAGGAGTTGTGGCCCGTTGTCAGGCAACGTGGCGTGGTGTGCACTGTGT
TTGCTGACGCAACCCCCACTGGTTGGGGCATTGCCACCACCTGTCAGCTCCTTTCCGGGACTTTCGCTTT
CCCCCTCCCTATTGCCACGGCGGAACTCATCGCCGCCTGCCTTGCCCGCTGCTGGACAGGGGCTCGGCTG
TTGGGCACTGACAATTCCGTGGTGTTGTCGGGGAAGCTGACGTCCTTTCCATGGCTGCTCGCCTGTGTTG
CCACCTGGATTCTGCGCGGGACGTCCTTCTGCTACGTCCCTTCGGCCCTCAATCCAGCGGACCTTCCTTC
CCGCGGCCTGCTGCCGGCTCTGCGGCCTCTTCCGCGTCTTCGCCTTCGCCCTCAGACGAGTCGGATCTCC
CTTTGGGCCGCCTCCCCGCCTGGAATTAATTCTGCAGTCGAGACCTAGAAAAACATGGAGCAATCACAAG
TAGCAATACAGCAGCTACCAATGCTGATTGTGCCTGGCTAGAAGCACAAGAGGAGGAGGAGGTGGGTTTT
CCAGTCACACCTCAGGTACCTTTAAGACCAATGACTTACAAGGCAGCTGTAGATCTTAGCCACTTTTTAA
AAGAAAAGAGGGGACTGGAAGGGCTAATTCACTCCCAACGAAGACAAGATCTGCTTTTTGCTTGTACTGG
GTCTCTCTGGTTAGACCAGATCTGAGCCTGGGAGCTCTCTGGCTAACTAGGGAACCCACTGCTTAAGCCT
CAATAAAGCTTGCCTTGAGTGCTTCAAGTAGTGTGTGCCCGTCTGTTGTGTGACTCTGGTAACTAGAGAT
CCCTCAGACCCTTTTAGTCAGTGTGGAAAATCTCTAGCAGTAGTAGTTCATGTCATCTTATTATTCAGTA
TTTATAACTTGCAAAGAAATGAATATCAGAGAGTGAGAGGCCTTGACATTGTTTAAACCCGCTGATCAGC
CTCGACTGTGCCTTCTAGTTGCCAGCCATCTGTTGTTTGCCCCTCCCCCGTGCCTTCCTTGACCCTGGAA
GGTGCCACTCCCACTGTCCTTTCCTAATAAAATGAGGAAATTGCATCGCATTGTCTGAGTAGGTGTCATT
CTATTCTGGGGGGTGGGGTGGGGCAGGACAGCAAGGGGGAGGATTGGGAAGACAATAGCAGGCATGCTGG
GGATGCGGTGGGCTCTATGGCTTCTGAGGCGGAAAGAACCAGCTGGGGCTCTAGGGGGTATCCCC
[124 nt withheld, positions 11336-11459]
C
[91 nt withheld, positions 11461-11551]
A
[49 nt withheld, positions 11553-11601]
CCTTTGACGTTGGAGTCCACGTTCTTT
[37 nt withheld, positions 11629-11665]
ACCCTATCTCGGTCTATTCTTTTGATTTATAAGGGATTTTGCCGATTTCGGCCTATTGGTTAAAAAATGA
GCTGATTTAACAAAAATTTAACGCGAATTAATTCTGTGGAATGTGTGTCAGTTAGGGTGTGGAAAGTCCC
CAGGCTCCCCAGCAGGCAGAAGTATGCAAAGCATGCATCTCAATTAGTCAGCAACCAGGTGTGGAAAGTC
CCCAGGCTCCCCAGCAGGCAGAAGTATGCAAAGCATGCATCTCAATTAGTCAGCAACCATAGTCCCGCCC
CTAACTCCGCCCATCCCGCCCCTAACTCCGCCCAGTTCCGCCCATTCTCCGCCCCATGGCTGACTAATTT
TTTTTATTTATGCAGAGGCCGAGGCCGCCTCTGCCTCTGAGCTATTCCAGAAGTAGTGAGGAGGCTTTTT
TGGAGGCCTAGGCTTTTGCAAAAAGCTCCCGGGAGCTTGTATATCCATTTTCGGATCTGATCAGCACGTG
ATGAAAAAGCCTGAACTCACCGCGACGTCTGTCGAGAAGTTTCTGATCGAAAAGTTCGACAGCGTCTCCG
ACCTGATGCAGCTCTCGGAGGGCGAAGAATCTCGTGCTTTCAGCTTCGATGTAGGAGGGCGTGGATATGT
CCTGCGGGTAAATAGCTGCGCCGATGGTTTCTACAAAGATCGTTATGTTTATCGGCACTTTGCATCGGCC
GCGCTCCCGATTCCGGAAGTGCTTGACATTGGGGAATTAATTCAGCGAGAGCCTGACCTATTGCATCTCC
CGCCGTGCACAGGGTGTCACGTTGCAAGACCTGCCTGAAACCGAACTGCCCGCTGTTCTGCAGCCGGTCG
CGGAGGCCATGGATGCGATCGCTGCGGCCGATCTTAGCCAGACGAGCGGGTTCGGCCCATTCGGACCGCA
AGGAATCGGTCAATACACTACATGGCGTGATTTCATATGCGCGATTGCTGATCCCCATGTGTATCACTGG
CAAACTGTGATGGACGACACCGTCAGTGCGTCCGTCGCGCAGGCTCTCGATGAGCTGATGCTTTGGGCCG
AGGACTGCCCCGAAGTCCGGCACCTCGTGCACGCGGATTTCGGCTCCAACAATGTCCTGACGGACAATGG
CCGCATAACAGCGGTCATTGACTGGAGCGAGGCGATGTTCGGGGATTCCCAATACGAGGTCGCCAACATC
TTCTTCTGGAGGCCGTGGTTGGCTTGTATGGAGCAGCAGACGCGCTACTTCGAGCGGAGGCATCCGGAGC
TTGCAGGATCGCCGCGGCTCCGGGCGTATATGCTCCGCATTGGTCTTGACCAACTCTATCAGAGCTTGGT
TGACGGCAATTTCGATGATGCAGCTTGGGCGCAGGGTCGATGCGACGCAATCGTCCGATCCGGAGCCGGG
ACTGTCGGGCGTACACAAATCGCCCGCAGAAGCGCGGCCGTCTGGACCGATGGCTGTGTAGAAGTACTCG
CCGATAGTGGAAACCGACGCCCCAGCACTCGTCCGAGGGCAAAGGAATAGCACGTGCTACGAGATTTCGA
TTCCACCGCCGCCTTCTATGAAAGGTTGGGCTTCGGAATCGTTTTCCGGGACGCCGGCTGGATGATCCTC
CAGCGCGGGGATCTCATGCTGGAGTTCTTCGCCCACCCCAACTTGTTTATTGCAGCTTATAATGGTTACA
AATAAAGCAATAGCATCACAAATTTCACAAATAAAGCATTTTTTTCACTGCATTCTAGTTGTGGTTTGTC
CAAACTCATCAATGTATCTTATCATGTCTGTATACCGTCGACCTCTAGCTAGAGCTTGGCGTAATCATGG
TCATAGCTGTTTCCTGTGTGAAATTGTTATCCGCTCACAATTCCACACAACATACGAGCCGGAAGCATAA
AGTGTAAAGCCTGGGGTGCCTAATGAGTGAGCTAACTCACATTAATTGCGTTGCGCTCACTGCCCGCTTT
CCAGTCGGGAAACCTGTCGTGCCAGCTGCATTAATGAATCGGCCAACGCGCGGGGAGAGGCGGTTTGCGT
ATTGGGCGCTCTTCCGCTTCCTCGCTCACTGACTCGCTGCGCTCGGTCGTTCGGCTGCGGCGAGCGGTAT
CAGCTCACTCAAAGGCGGTAATACGGTTATCCACAGAATCAGGGGATAACGCAGGAAAGAACATGTGAGC
AAAAGGCCAGCAAAAGGCCAGGAACCGTAAAAAGGCCGCGTTGCTGGCGTTTTTCCATAGGCTCCGCCCC
CCTGACGAGCATCACAAAAATCGACGCTCAAGTCAGAGGTGGCGAAACCCGACAGGACTATAAAGATACC
AGGCGTTTCCCCCTGGAAGCTCCCTCGTGCGCTCTCCTGTTCCGACCCTGCCGCTTACCGGATACCTGTC
CGCCTTTCTCCCTTCGGGAAGCGTGGCGCTTTCTCATAGCTCACGCTGTAGGTATCTCAGTTCGGTGTAG
GTCGTTCGCTCCAAGCTGGGCTGTGTGCACGAACCCCCCGTTCAGCCCGACCGCTGCGCCTTATCCGGTA
ACTATCGTCTTGAGTCCAACCCGGTAAGACACGACTTATCGCCACTGGCAGCAGCCACTGGTAACAGGAT
TAGCAGAGCGAGGTATGTAGGCGGTGCTACAGAGTTCTTGAAGTGGTGGCCTAACTACGGCTACACTAGA
AGAACAGTATTTGGTATCTGCGCTCTGCTGAAGCCAGTTACCTTCGGAAAAAGAGTTGGTAGCTCTTGAT
CCGGCAAACAAACCACCGCTGGTAGCGGTGGTTTTTTTGTTTGCAAGCAGCAGATTACGCGCAGAAAAAA
AGGATCTCAAGAAGATCCTTTGATCTTTTCTACGGGGTCTGACGCTCAGTGGAACGAAAACTCACGTTAA
GGGATTTTGGTCATGAGATTATCAAAAAGGATCTTCACCTAGATCCTTTTAAATTAAAAATGAAGTTTTA
AATCAATCTAAAGTATATATGAGTAAACTTGGTCTGACAGTTACCAATGCTTAATCAGTGAGGCACCTAT
CTCAGCGATCTGTCTATTTCGTTCATCCATAGTTGCCTGACTCCCCGTCGTGTAGATAACTACGATACGG
GAGGGCTTACCATCTGGCCCCAGTGCTGCAATGATACCGCGAGACCCACGCTCACCGGCTCCAGATTTAT
CAGCAATAAACCAGCCAGCCGGAAGGGCCGAGCGCAGAAGTGGTCCTGCAACTTTATCCGCCTCCATCCA
GTCTATTAATTGTTGCCGGGAAGCTAGAGTAAGTAGTTCGCCAGTTAATAGTTTGCGCAACGTTGTTGCC
ATTGCTACAGGCATCGTGGTGTCACGCTCGTCGTTTGGTATGGCTTCATTCAGCTCCGGTTCCCAACGAT
CAAGGCGAGTTACATGATCCCCCATGTTGTGCAAAAAAGCGGTTAGCTCCTTCGGTCCTCCGATCGTTGT
CAGAAGTAAGTTGGCCGCAGTGTTATCACTCATGGTTATGGCAGCACTGCATAATTCTCTTACTGTCATG
CCATCCGTAAGATGCTTTTCTGTGACTGGTGAGTACTCAACCAAGTCATTCTGAGAATAGTGTATGCGGC
GACCGAGTTGCTCTTGCCCGGCGTCAATACGGGATAATACCGCGCCACATAGCAGAACTTTAAAAGTGCT
CATCATTGGAAAACGTTCTTCGGGGCGAAAACTCTCAAGGATCTTACCGCTGTTGAGATCCAGTTCGATG
TAACCCACTCGTGCACCCAACTGATCTTCAGCATCTTTTACTTTCACCAGCGTTTCTGGGTGAGCAAAAA
CAGGAAGGCAAAATGCCGCAAAAAAGGGAATAAGGGCGACACGGAAATGTTGAATACTCATACTCTTCCT
TTTTCAATATTATTGAAGCATTTATCAGGGTTATTGTCTCATGAGCGGATACATATTTGAATGTATTTAG
AAAAATAAACAAATAGGGGTTCCGCGCACATTTCCCCGAAAAGTGCCACCTGACGTCGACGGATCGGGAG
ATCAACTTGTTTATTGCAGCTTATAATGGTTACAAATAAAGCAATAGCATCACAAATTTCACAAATAAAG
CATTTTTTTCACTGCATTCTAGTTGTGGTTTGTCCAAACTCATCAATGTATCTTATCATGTCTGGATCAA
CTGGATAACTCAAGCTAACCAAAATCATCCCAAACTTCCCACCCCATACCCTATTACCACTGCCAATTAC
CTGTGGTTTCATTTACTCTAAACCTGTGATTCCTCTGAATTATTTTCATTTTAAAGAAATTGTATTTGTT
AAATATGTACTACAAACTTAGTAGT
