Features (pLannotate 1.2.2; 35 found; start..end, strand, type, name):
    377..634     +  LTR            5' LTR (truncated): truncated 5' long terminal repeat (LTR) from HIV-1
    681..806     +  misc_feature   HIV-1 Ψ: packaging signal of human immunodeficiency virus type 1
    790..1128    +  CDS            HIV-1 gag (fragment): gag protein from human immunodeficiency virus 1; gag
   1303..1536    +  misc_feature   RRE: The Rev response element (RRE) of HIV-1 allows for Rev-dependent mRNA export from the nucleus to the cytoplasm.
   1913..2013    +  CDS            Rev (fragment): human immunodeficiency virus 1 (HIV-1) Rev protein; rev; enhances nuclear export of unspliced and incompletely spliced viral mRNAs
   2063..2180    +  misc_feature   cPPT/CTS: central polypurine tract and central termination sequence of HIV-1
   2245..2619    -  CDS            BleoR: antibiotic-binding protein; Sh ble from Streptoalloteichus hindustanus; confers resistance to bleomycin, phleomycin, and Zeocin™
   2639..2686    -  promoter       EM7 promoter: synthetic bacterial promoter&nbsp
   2713..2991    +  promoter       tight TRE promoter (fragment): Tet-responsive promoter PTight, consisting of seven tet operator sequences followed by the minimal CMV promoter
   3014..3730    +  CDS            EYFP: EYFP is a basic (constitutively fluorescent) green/yellow fluorescent protein published in 1996, derived from Aequorea victoria. It is reported to be a very rapidly-maturing weak dimer with high acid sensitivity.
   3761..5998    +  CDS            EZH2: EZH2_HUMAN - Also known as KMT6. Experimental evidence at protein level: Swiss-Prot protein existence level 1. Polycomb group (PcG) protein. Catalytic subunit of the PRC2/EED-EZH2 complex, which methylates 'Lys-9' (H3K9me) and 'Lys-27' (H3K27me) of histone H3, leading to transcriptional repression of the affected target gene. Able to mono-, di- and trimethylate 'Lys-27' of histone H3 to form H3K27me1, H3K27me2 and H3K27me3, respectively. Displays a preference for substrates with less methylation, loses activity when progressively more methyl groups are incorporated into H3K27, H3K27me0 > H3K27
   6019..8256    +  CDS            EZH2: EZH2_HUMAN - Also known as KMT6. Experimental evidence at protein level: Swiss-Prot protein existence level 1. Polycomb group (PcG) protein. Catalytic subunit of the PRC2/EED-EZH2 complex, which methylates 'Lys-9' (H3K9me) and 'Lys-27' (H3K27me) of histone H3, leading to transcriptional repression of the affected target gene. Able to mono-, di- and trimethylate 'Lys-27' of histone H3 to form H3K27me1, H3K27me2 and H3K27me3, respectively. Displays a preference for substrates with less methylation, loses activity when progressively more methyl groups are incorporated into H3K27, H3K27me0 > H3K27
   8268..9479    +  promoter       UbC promoter: human ubiquitin C promoter
   9498..10205   +  CDS            rtTA3: reverse tetracycline transactivator 3 activates expression from Tet-responsive promoters in the presence of doxycycline
  10228..10800   +  misc_feature   IRES: internal ribosome entry site (IRES) of the encephalomyocarditis virus (EMCV)
  10809..11405   +  CDS            PuroR: puromycin N-acetyltransferase; pac from Streptomyces alboniger; confers resistance to puromycin
  11421..12009   +  misc_feature   WPRE: woodchuck hepatitis virus posttranscriptional regulatory element
  12026..12214   +  CDS            nef (fragment): NEF_HV1Z2 - Experimental evidence at protein level: Swiss-Prot protein existence level 1. Extracellular Nef protein targets CD4(+) T-lymphocytes for apoptosis by interacting with CXCR4 surface receptors. From Human immunodeficiency virus type 1 group M subtype D (isolate Z2/CDC-Z34) (HIV-1).
  12216..12449   +  LTR            3' LTR (ΔU3): self-inactivating 3' long terminal repeat (LTR) from HIV-1
  12556..12780   +  polyA_signal   bGH poly(A) signal: bovine growth hormone polyadenylation signal
  12784..12805   +  promoter       SV40 promoter (fragment): SV40 enhancer and early promoter
  12826..13254   +  rep_origin     f1 ori (sequence partly withheld): f1 bacteriophage origin of replication; arrow indicates direction of (+) strand synthesis
  13268..13597   +  promoter       SV40 promoter: SV40 enhancer and early promoter
  13646..14675   +  CDS            HygR (fragment): aminoglycoside phosphotransferase from E. coli; aph(4)-Ia; confers resistance to hygromycin
  14685..14810   +  CDS            ble (fragment): BLE_KLEPN - Experimental evidence at protein level: Swiss-Prot protein existence level 1. Binding protein with a strong affinity to the bleomycin family of antibiotics. Binds to CL990; an antimitotic-antibiotic compound. From Klebsiella pneumoniae.
  14805..14926   +  polyA_signal   SV40 poly(A) signal: SV40 polyadenylation signal
  14997..15019   -  protein_bind   lac operator (fragment): The lac repressor binds to the lac operator to inhibit transcription in E. coli. This inhibition can be relieved by adding lactose or isopropyl-β-D-thiogalactopyranoside (IPTG). lac repressor encoded by lacI
  15023..15053   -  promoter       lac promoter: promoter for the E. coli lac operon
  15068..15089   -  protein_bind   CAP binding site: CAP binding activates transcription in the presence of cAMP. E. coli catabolite activator protein
  15102..15194   -  CDS            lacI (fragment): lac repressor; lacI; The lac repressor binds to the lac operator to inhibit transcription in E. coli. This inhibition can be relieved by adding lactose or isopropyl-β-D-thiogalactopyranoside (IPTG).
  15377..15965   -  rep_origin     ori: high-copy-number ColE1/pMB1/pBR322/pUC origin of replication
  16136..16996   -  CDS            AmpR: β-lactamase; bla; confers resistance to ampicillin, carbenicillin, and related antibiotics
  16997..17101   -  promoter       AmpR promoter: bla
  17149..17283   +  polyA_signal   SV40 poly(A) signal: SV40 polyadenylation signal
  17450..329     +  CDS            nef (fragment) (across the origin): NEF_HV1BR - Experimental evidence at protein level: Swiss-Prot protein existence level 1. Extracellular Nef protein targets CD4(+) T-lymphocytes for apoptosis by interacting with CXCR4 surface receptors (PubMed:14990729). From Human immunodeficiency virus type 1 group M subtype B (isolate BRU/LAI) (HIV-1).
>Addgene plasmid #82511 | pTRIPZ (M)-YFP-Ezh2 | addgene full sequence | sequence record 248649 | Addgene NGS Result
TGGAAGGGCTAATTCACTCCCAAAGAAGACAAGATATCCTTGATCTGTGGATCTACCACACACAAGGCTA
CTTCCCTGATTAGCAGAACTACACACCAGGGCCAGGGGTCAGATATCCACTGACCTTTGGATGGTGCTAC
AAGCTAGTACCAGTTGAGCCAGATAAGGTAGAAGAGGCCAATAAAGGAGAGAACACCAGCTTGTTACACC
CTGTGAGCCTGCATGGGATGGATGACCCGGAGAGAGAAGTGTTAGAGTGGAGGTTTGACAGCCGCCTAGC
ATTTCATCACGTGGCCCGAGAGCTGCATCCGGAGTACTTCAAGAACTGCTGATATCGAGCTTGCTACAAG
GGACTTTCCGCTGGGGACTTTCCAGGGAGGCGTGGCCTGGGCGGGACTGGGGAGTGGCGAGCCCTCAGAT
CCTGCATATAAGCAGCTGCTTTTTGCCTGTACTGGGTCTCTCTGGTTAGACCAGATCTGAGCCTGGGAGC
TCTCTGGCTAACTAGGGAACCCACTGCTTAAGCCTCAATAAAGCTTGCCTTGAGTGCTTCAAGTAGTGTG
TGCCCGTCTGTTGTGTGACTCTGGTAACTAGAGATCCCTCAGACCCTTTTAGTCAGTGTGGAAAATCTCT
AGCAGTGGCGCCCGAACAGGGACTTGAAAGCGAAAGGGAAACCAGAGGAGCTCTCTCGACGCAGGACTCG
GCTTGCTGAAGCGCGCACGGCAAGAGGCGAGGGGCGGCGACTGGTGAGTACGCCAAAAATTTTGACTAGC
GGAGGCTAGAAGGAGAGAGATGGGTGCGAGAGCGTCAGTATTAAGCGGGGGAGAATTAGATCGCGATGGG
AAAAAATTCGGTTAAGGCCAGGGGGAAAGAAAAAATATAAATTAAAACATATAGTATGGGCAAGCAGGGA
GCTAGAACGATTCGCAGTTAATCCTGGCCTGTTAGAAACATCAGAAGGCTGTAGACAAATACTGGGACAG
CTACAACCATCCCTTCAGACAGGATCAGAAGAACTTAGATCATTATATAATACAGTAGCAACCCTCTATT
GTGTGCATCAAAGGATAGAGATAAAAGACACCAAGGAAGCTTTAGACAAGATAGAGGAAGAGCAAAACAA
AAGTAAGACCACCGCACAGCAAGCGGCCGGCCGCTGATCTTCAGACCTGGAGGAGGAGATATGAGGGACA
ATTGGAGAAGTGAATTATATAAATATAAAGTAGTAAAAATTGAACCATTAGGAGTAGCACCCACCAAGGC
AAAGAGAAGAGTGGTGCAGAGAGAAAAAAGAGCAGTGGGAATAGGAGCTTTGTTCCTTGGGTTCTTGGGA
GCAGCAGGAAGCACTATGGGCGCAGCGTCAATGACGCTGACGGTACAGGCCAGACAATTATTGTCTGGTA
TAGTGCAGCAGCAGAACAATTTGCTGAGGGCTATTGAGGCGCAACAGCATCTGTTGCAACTCACAGTCTG
GGGCATCAAGCAGCTCCAGGCAAGAATCCTGGCTGTGGAAAGATACCTAAAGGATCAACAGCTCCTGGGG
ATTTGGGGTTGCTCTGGAAAACTCATTTGCACCACTGCTGTGCCTTGGAATGCTAGTTGGAGTAATAAAT
CTCTGGAACAGATTTGGAATCACACGACCTGGATGGAGTGGGACAGAGAAATTAACAATTACACAAGCTT
AATACACTCCTTAATTGAAGAATCGCAAAACCAGCAAGAAAAGAATGAACAAGAATTATTGGAATTAGAT
AAATGGGCAAGTTTGTGGAATTGGTTTAACATAACAAATTGGCTGTGGTATATAAAATTATTCATAATGA
TAGTAGGAGGCTTGGTAGGTTTAAGAATAGTTTTTGCTGTACTTTCTATAGTGAATAGAGTTAGGCAGGG
ATATTCACCATTATCGTTTCAGACCCACCTCCCAACCCCGAGGGGACCCGACAGGCCCGAAGGAATAGAA
GAAGAAGGTGGAGAGAGAGACAGAGACAGATCCATTCGATTAGTGAACGGATCGGCACTGCGTGCGCCAA
TTCTGCAGACAAATGGCAGTATTCATCCACAATTTTAAAAGAAAAGGGGGGATTGGGGGGTACAGTGCAG
GGGAAAGAATAGTAGACATAATAGCAACAGACATACAAACTAAAGAATTACAAAAACAAATTACAAAAAT
TCAAAATTTTCGGGTTTATTACAGGGACAGCAGAGATCCAGTTTGGTTAGTACCGGGCCCGCTCTAGTCC
GGAATCAGTCCTGCTCCTCGGCCACGAAGTGCACGCAGTTGCCGGCCGGGTCGCGCAGGGCGAACTCCCG
CCCCCACGGCTGCTCGCCGATCTCGGTCATGGCCGGCCCGGAGGCGTCCCGGAAGTTCGTGGACACGACC
TCCGACCACTCGGCGTACAGCTCGTCCAGGCCGCGCACCCACACCCAGGCCAGGGTGTTGTCCGGCACCA
CCTGGTCCTGGACCGCGCTGATGAACAGGGTCACGTCGTCCCGGACCACACCGGCGAAGTCGTCCTCCAC
GAAGTCCCGGGAGAACCCGAGCCGGTCGGTCCAGAACTCGACCGCTCCGGCGACGTCGCGCGCGGTGAGC
ACCGGAACGGCACTGGTCAACTTGGCCATGGTGGCCCTCCTATAGTGAGTCGTATTATACTATGCCGATA
TACTATGCCGATGATTAATTGTCAACACGTGCTGCAGGTCCGAGGTTCTAGACGAGTTTACTCCCTATCA
GTGATAGAGAACGATGTCGAGTTTACTCCCTATCAGTGATAGAGAACGTATGTCGAGTTTACTCCCTATC
AGTGATAGAGAACGTATGTCGAGTTTACTCCCTATCAGTGATAGAGAACGTATGTCGAGTTTATCCCTAT
CAGTGATAGAGAACGTATGTCGAGTTTACTCCCTATCAGTGATAGAGAACGTATGTCGAGGTAGGCGTGT
ACGGTGGGAGGCCTATATAAGCAGAGCTCGTTTAGTGAACCGTCAGATCGCACCGGTCCGCTCGAGGGCC
ACCATGGTGAGCAAGGGCGAGGAGCTGTTCACCGGGGTGGTGCCCATCCTGGTCGAGCTGGACGGCGACG
TAAACGGCCACAAGTTCAGCGTGTCCGGCGAGGGCGAGGGCGATGCCACCTACGGCAAGCTGACCCTGAA
GTTCATCTGCACCACCGGCAAGCTGCCCGTGCCCTGGCCCACCCTCGTGACCACCTTCGGCTACGGCCTG
CAGTGCTTCGCCCGCTACCCCGACCACATGAAGCAGCACGACTTCTTCAAGTCCGCCATGCCCGAAGGCT
ACGTCCAGGAGCGCACCATCTTCTTCAAGGACGACGGCAACTACAAGACCCGCGCCGAGGTGAAGTTCGA
GGGCGACACCCTGGTGAACCGCATCGAGCTGAAGGGCATCGACTTCAAGGAGGACGGCAACATCCTGGGG
CACAAGCTGGAGTACAACTACAACAGCCACAACGTCTATATCATGGCCGACAAGCAGAAGAACGGCATCA
AGGTGAACTTCAAGATCCGCCACAACATCGAGGACGGCAGCGTGCAGCTCGCCGACCACTACCAGCAGAA
CACCCCCATCGGCGACGGCCCCGTGCTGCTGCCCGACAACCACTACCTGAGCTACCAGTCCGCCCTGAGC
AAAGACCCCAACGAGAAGCGCGATCACATGGTCCTGCTGGAGTTCGTGACCGCCGCCGGGATCACTCTCG
GCATGGACGAGCTGTACAAGGCGAATTCGATACGTATCGATGGCGCGCCCATGGGCCAGACTGGGAAGAA
ATCTGAGAAGGGACCAGTTTGTTGGCGGAAGCGTGTAAAATCAGAGTACATGCGACTGAGACAGCTCAAG
AGGTTCAGACGAGCTGATGAAGTAAAGAGTATGTTTAGTTCCAATCGTCAGAAAATTTTGGAAAGAACGG
AAATCTTAAACCAAGAATGGAAACAGCGAAGGATACAGCCTGTGCACATCCTGACTTCTGTGAGCTCATT
GCGCGGGACTAGGGAGTGTTCGGTGACCAGTGACTTGGATTTTCCAACACAAGTCATCCCATTAAAGACT
CTGAATGCAGTTGCTTCAGTACCCATAATGTATTCTTGGTCTCCCCTACAGCAGAATTTTATGGTGGAAG
ATGAAACTGTTTTACATAACATTCCTTATATGGGAGATGAAGTTTTAGATCAGGATGGTACTTTCATTGA
AGAACTAATAAAAAATTATGATGGGAAAGTACACGGGGATAGAGAATGTGGGTTTATAAATGATGAAATT
TTTGTGGAGTTGGTGAATGCCCTTGGTCAATATAATGATGATGACGATGATGATGATGGAGACGATCCTG
AAGAAAGAGAAGAAAAGCAGAAAGATCTGGAGGATCACCGAGATGATAAAGAAAGCCGCCCACCTCGGAA
ATTTCCTTCTGATAAAATTTTTGAAGCCATTTCCTCAATGTTTCCAGATAAGGGCACAGCAGAAGAACTA
AAGGAAAAATATAAAGAACTCACCGAACAGCAGCTCCCAGGCGCACTTCCTCCTGAATGTACCCCCAACA
TAGATGGACCAAATGCTAAATCTGTTCAGAGAGAGCAAAGCTTACACTCCTTTCATACGCTTTTCTGTAG
GCGATGTTTTAAATATGACTGCTTCCTACATCCTTTTCATGCAACACCCAACACTTATAAGCGGAAGAAC
ACAGAAACAGCTCTAGACAACAAACCTTGTGGACCACAGTGTTACCAGCATTTGGAGGGAGCAAAGGAGT
TTGCTGCTGCTCTCACCGCTGAGYGGATAAAGACCCCACCAAAACGTCCAGGAGGCCGCAGAAGAGGACG
GCTTCCCAATAACAGTAGCAGGCCCAGCACCCCCACCATTAATGTGCTGGAATCAAAGGATACAGACAGT
GATAGGGAAGCAGGGACTGAAACGGGGGGAGAGAACAATGATAAAGAAGAAGAAGAGAAGAAAGATGAAA
CTTCGAGCTCCTCTGAAGCAAATTCTCGGTGTCAAACACCAATAAAGATGAAGCCAAATATTGAACCTCC
TGAGAATGTGGAGTGGAGTGGTGCTGAAGCCTCAATGTTTAGAGTCCTCATTGGCACTTACTATGACAAT
TTCTGTGCCATTGCTAGGTTAATTGGGACCAAAACATGTAGACAGGTGTATGAGTTTAGAGTCAAAGAAT
CTAGCATCATAGCTCCAGCTCCCGCTGAGGATGTGGATACTCCTCCAAGGAAAAAGAAGAGGAAACACCG
GTTGTGGGCTGCACACTGCAGAAAGATACAGCTGAAAAAGGACGGCTCCTCTAACCATGTTTACAACTAT
CAACCCTGTGATCATCCACGGCAGCCTTGTGACAGTTCGTGCCCTTGTGTGATAGCACAAAATTTTTGTG
AAAAGTTTTGTCAATGTAGTTCAGAGTGTCAAAACCGCTTTCCGGGATGCCGCTGCAAAGCACAGTGCAA
CACCAAGCAGTGCCCGTGCTACCTGGCTGTCCGAGAGTGTGACCCTGACCTCTGTCTTACTTGTGGAGCC
GCTGACCATTGGGACAGTAAAAATGTGTCCTGCAAGAACTGCAGTATTCAGCGGGGCTCCAAAAAGCATC
TATTGCTGGCACCATCTGACGTGGCAGGCTGGGGGATTTTTATCAAAGATCCTGTGCAGAAAAATGAATT
CATCTCAGAATACTGTGGAGAGATTATTTCTCAAGATGAAGCTGACAGAAGAGGGAAAGTGTATGATAAA
TACATGTGCAGCTTTCTGTTCAACTTGAACAATGATTTTGTGGTGGATGCAACCCGCAAGGGTAACAAAA
TTCGTTTTGCAAATCATTCGGTAAATCCAAACTGCTATGCAAAAGTTATGATGGTTAACGGTGATCACAG
GATAGGTATTTTTGCCAAGAGAGCCATCCAGACTGGCGAAGAGCTGTTTTTTGATTACAGATACAGTCAG
GCTGATGCCCTGAAGTATGTCGGCATCGAAAGAGAAATGGAAATCCCTTGACGACGCGTGGCGCGCCCAT
GGGCCAGACTGGGAAGAAATCTGAGAAGGGACCAGTTTGTTGGCGGAAGCGTGTAAAATCAGAGTACATG
CGACTGAGACAGCTCAAGAGGTTCAGACGAGCTGATGAAGTAAAGAGTATGTTTAGTTCCAATCGTCAGA
AAATTTTGGAAAGAACGGAAATCTTAAACCAAGAATGGAAACAGCGAAGGATACAGCCTGTGCACATCCT
GACTTCTGTGAGCTCATTGCGCGGGACTAGGGAGTGTTCGGTGACCAGTGACTTGGATTTTCCAACACAA
GTCATCCCATTAAAGACTCTGAATGCAGTTGCTTCAGTACCCATAATGTATTCTTGGTCTCCCCTACAGC
AGAATTTTATGGTGGAAGATGAAACTGTTTTACATAACATTCCTTATATGGGAGATGAAGTTTTAGATCA
GGATGGTACTTTCATTGAAGAACTAATAAAAAATTATGATGGGAAAGTACACGGGGATAGAGAATGTGGG
TTTATAAATGATGAAATTTTTGTGGAGTTGGTGAATGCCCTTGGTCAATATAATGATGATGACGATGATG
ATGATGGAGACGATCCTGAAGAAAGAGAAGAAAAGCAGAAAGATCTGGAGGATCACCGAGATGATAAAGA
AAGCCGCCCACCTCGGAAATTTCCTTCTGATAAAATTTTTGAAGCCATTTCCTCAATGTTTCCAGATAAG
GGCACAGCAGAAGAACTAAAGGAAAAATATAAAGAACTCACCGAACAGCAGCTCCCAGGCGCACTTCCTC
CTGAATGTACCCCCAACATAGATGGACCAAATGCTAAATCTGTTCAGAGAGAGCAAAGCTTACACTCCTT
TCATACGCTTTTCTGTAGGCGATGTTTTAAATATGACTGCTTCCTACATCCTTTTCATGCAACACCCAAC
ACTTATAAGCGGAAGAACACAGAAACAGCTCTAGACAACAAACCTTGTGGACCACAGTGTTACCAGCATT
TGGAGGGAGCAAAGGAGTTTGCTGCTGCTCTCACCGCTGAGYGGATAAAGACCCCACCAAAACGTCCAGG
AGGCCGCAGAAGAGGACGGCTTCCCAATAACAGTAGCAGGCCCAGCACCCCCACCATTAATGTGCTGGAA
TCAAAGGATACAGACAGTGATAGGGAAGCAGGGACTGAAACGGGGGGAGAGAACAATGATAAAGAAGAAG
AAGAGAAGAAAGATGAAACTTCGAGCTCCTCTGAAGCAAATTCTCGGTGTCAAACACCAATAAAGATGAA
GCCAAATATTGAACCTCCTGAGAATGTGGAGTGGAGTGGTGCTGAAGCCTCAATGTTTAGAGTCCTCATT
GGCACTTACTATGACAATTTCTGTGCCATTGCTAGGTTAATTGGGACCAAAACATGTAGACAGGTGTATG
AGTTTAGAGTCAAAGAATCTAGCATCATAGCTCCAGCTCCCGCTGAGGATGTGGATACTCCTCCAAGGAA
AAAGAAGAGGAAACACCGGTTGTGGGCTGCACACTGCAGAAAGATACAGCTGAAAAAGGACGGCTCCTCT
AACCATGTTTACAACTATCAACCCTGTGATCATCCACGGCAGCCTTGTGACAGTTCGTGCCCTTGTGTGA
TAGCACAAAATTTTTGTGAAAAGTTTTGTCAATGTAGTTCAGAGTGTCAAAACCGCTTTCCGGGATGCCG
CTGCAAAGCACAGTGCAACACCAAGCAGTGCCCGTGCTACCTGGCTGTCCGAGAGTGTGACCCTGACCTC
TGTCTTACTTGTGGAGCCGCTGACCATTGGGACAGTAAAAATGTGTCCTGCAAGAACTGCAGTATTCAGC
GGGGCTCCAAAAAGCATCTATTGCTGGCACCATCTGACGTGGCAGGCTGGGGGATTTTTATCAAAGATCC
TGTGCAGAAAAATGAATTCATCTCAGAATACTGTGGAGAGATTATTTCTCAAGATGAAGCTGACAGAAGA
GGGAAAGTGTATGATAAATACATGTGCAGCTTTCTGTTCAACTTGAACAATGATTTTGTGGTGGATGCAA
CCCGCAAGGGTAACAAAATTCGTTTTGCAAATCATTCGGTAAATCCAAACTGCTATGCAAAAGTTATGAT
GGTTAACGGTGATCACAGGATAGGTATTTTTGCCAAGAGAGCCATCCAGACTGGCGAAGAGCTGTTTTTT
GATTACAGATACAGCCAGGCTGATGCCCTGAAGTATGTCGGCATCGAAAGAGAAATGGAAATCCCTTGAC
GACGCGTGGCCTCCGCGCCGGGTTTTGGCGCCTCCCGCGGGCGCCCCCCTCCTCACGGCGAGCGCTGCCA
CGTCAGACGAAGGGCGCAGCGAGCGTCCTGATCCTTCCGCCCGGACGCTCAGGACAGCGGCCCGCTGCTC
ATAAGACTCGGCCTTAGAACCCCAGTATCAGCAGAAGGACATTTTAGGACGGGACTTGGGTGACTCTAGG
GCACTGGTTTTCTTTCCAGAGAGCGGAACAGGCGAGGAAAAGTAGTCCCTTCTCGGCGATTCTGCGGAGG
GATCTCCGTGGGGCGGTGAACGCCGATGATTATATAAGGACGCGCCGGGTGTGGCACAGCTAGTTCCGTC
GCAGCCGGGATTTGGGTCGCGGTTCTTGTTTGTGGATCGCTGTGATCGTCACTTGGTGAGTAGCGGGCTG
CTGGGCTGGCCGGGGCTTTCGTGGCCGCCGGGCCGCTCGGTGGGACGGAAGCGTGTGGAGAGACCGCCAA
GGGCTGTAGTCTGGGTCCGCGAGCAAGGTTGCCCTGAACTGGGGGTTGGGGGGAGCGCAGCAAAATGGCG
GCTGTTCCCGAGTCTTGAATGGAAGACGCTTGTGAGGCGGGCTGTGAGGTCGTTGAAACAAGGTGGGGGG
CATGGTGGGCGGCAAGAACCCAAGGTCTTGAGGCCTTCGCTAATGCGGGAAAGCTCTTATTCGGGTGAGA
TGGGCTGGGGCACCATCTGGGGACCCTGACGTGAAGTTTGTCACTGACTGGAGAACTCGGTTTGTCGTCT
GTTGCGGGGGCGGCAGTTATGGCGGTGCCGTTGGGCAGTGCACCCGTACCTTTGGGAGCGCGCGCCCTCG
TCGTGTCGTGACGTCACCCGTTCTGTTGGCTTATAATGCAGGGTGGGGCCACCTGCCGGTAGGTGTGCGG
TAGGCTTTTCTCCGTCGCAGGACGCAGGGTTCGGGCCTAGGGTAGGCTCTCCTGAATCGACAGGCGCCGG
ACCTCTGGTGAGGGGAGGGATAAGTGAGGCGTCAGTTTCTTTGGTCGGTTTTATGTACCTATCTTCTTAA
GTAGCTGAAGCTCCGGTTTTGAACTATGCGCTCGGGGTTGGCGAGTGTGTTTTGTGAAGTTTTTTAGGCA
CCTTTTGAAATGTAATCATTTGGGTCAATATGTAATTTTCAGTGTTAGACTAGTAAATTGTCCGCTAAAT
TCTGGCCGTTTTTGGCTTTTTTGTTAGACGCTAGCGGATCCGCCACCATGTCTAGGCTGGACAAGAGCAA
AGTCATAAACGGAGCTCTGGAATTACTCAATGGTGTCGGTATCGAAGGCCTGACGACAAGGAAACTCGCT
CAAAAGCTGGGAGTTGAGCAGCCTACCCTGTACTGGCACGTGAAGAACAAGCGGGCCCTGCTCGATGCCC
TGCCAATCGAGATGCTGGACAGGCATCATACCCACTTCTGCCCCCTGGAAGGCGAGTCATGGCAAGACTT
TCTGCGGAACAACGCCAAGTCATACCGCTGTGCTCTCCTCTCACATCGCGACGGGGCTAAAGTGCATCTC
GGCACCCGCCCAACAGAGAAACAGTACGAAACCCTGGAAAATCAGCTCGCGTTCCTGTGTCAGCAAGGCT
TCTCCCTGGAGAACGCACTGTACGCTCTGTCCGCCGTGGGCCACTTTACACTGGGCTGCGTATTGGAGGA
ACAGGAGCATCAAGTAGCAAAAGAGGAAAGAGAGACACCTACCACCGATTCTATGCCCCCACTTCTGAGA
CAAGCAATTGAGCTGTTCGACCGGCAGGGAGCCGAACCTGCCTTCCTTTTCGGCCTGGAACTAATCATAT
GTGGCCTGGAGAAACAGCTAAAGTGCGAAAGCGGCGGGCCGACCGACGCCCTTGACGATTTTGACTTAGA
CATGCTCCCAGCCGATGCCCTTGACGATTTTGACCTTGACATGCTCCCCGGGTAAGGATCCGCGGCCGCA
AATTCCGCCCCTCTCCCTCCCCCCCCCCTAACGTTACTGGCCGAAGCCGCTTGGAATAAGGCCGGTGTGC
GTTTGTCTATATGTTATTTTCCACCATATTGCCGTCTTTTGGCAATGTGAGGGCCCGGAAACCTGGCCCT
GTCTTCTTGACGAGCATTCCTAGGGGTCTTTCCCCTCTCGCCAAAGGAATGCAAGGTCTGTTGAATGTCG
TGAAGGAAGCAGTTCCTCTGGAAGCTTCTTGAAGACAAACAACGTCTGTAGCGACCCTTTGCAGGCAGCG
GAACCCCCCACCTGGCGACAGGTGCCTCTGCGGCCAAAAGCCACGTGTATAAGATACACCTGCAAAGGCG
GCACAACCCCAGTGCCACGTTGTGAGTTGGATAGTTGTGGAAAGAGTCAAATGGCTCTCCTCAAGCGTAT
TCAACAAGGGGCTGAAGGATGCCCAGAAGGTACCCCATTGTATGGGATCTGATCTGGGGCCTCGGTGCAC
ATGCTTTACATGTGTTTAGTCGAGGTTAAAAAAACGTCTAGGCCCCCCGAACCACGGGGACGTGGTTTTC
CTTTGAAAAACACGATAATACCATGGCCACCGAGTACAAGCCCACGGTGCGCCTCGCCACCCGCGACGAC
GTCCCCCGGGCCGTACGCACCCTCGCCGCCGCGTTCGCCGACTACCCCGCCACGCGCCACACCGTCGACC
CGGACCGCCACATCGAGCGGGTCACCGAGCTGCAAGAACTCTTCCTCACGCGCGTCGGGCTCGACATCGG
CAAGGTGTGGGTCGCGGACGACGGCGCCGCGGTGGCGGTCTGGACCACGCCGGAGAGCGTCGAAGCGGGG
GCGGTGTTCGCCGAGATCGGCTCGCGCATGGCCGAGTTGAGCGGTTCCCGGCTGGCCGCGCAGCAACAGA
TGGAAGGCCTCCTGGCGCCGCACCGGCCCAAGGAGCCCGCGTGGTTCCTGGCCACCGTCGGCGTCTCGCC
CGACCACCAGGGCAAGGGTCTGGGCAGCGCCGTCGTGCTCCCCGGAGTGGAGGCGGCCGAGCGCGCTGGG
GTGCCCGCCTTCCTGGAGACCTCCGCGCCCCGCAACCTCCCCTTCTACGAGCGGCTCGGCTTCACCGTCA
CCGCCGACGTCGAGGTGCCCGAAGGACCGCGCACCTGGTGCATGACCCGCAAGCCCGGTGCCTGAGTTCG
CGTCTGGAACAATCAACCTCTGGATTACAAAATTTGTGAAAGATTGACTGGTATTCTTAACTATGTTGCT
CCTTTTACGCTATGTGGATACGCTGCTTTAATGCCTTTGTATCATGCTATTGCTTCCCGTATGGCTTTCA
TTTTCTCCTCCTTGTATAAATCCTGGTTGCTGTCTCTTTATGAGGAGTTGTGGCCCGTTGTCAGGCAACG
TGGCGTGGTGTGCACTGTGTTTGCTGACGCAACCCCCACTGGTTGGGGCATTGCCACCACCTGTCAGCTC
CTTTCCGGGACTTTCGCTTTCCCCCTCCCTATTGCCACGGCGGAACTCATCGCCGCCTGCCTTGCCCGCT
GCTGGACAGGGGCTCGGCTGTTGGGCACTGACAATTCCGTGGTGTTGTCGGGGAAGCTGACGTCCTTTCC
ATGGCTGCTCGCCTGTGTTGCCACCTGGATTCTGCGCGGGACGTCCTTCTGCTACGTCCCTTCGGCCCTC
AATCCAGCGGACCTTCCTTCCCGCGGCCTGCTGCCGGCTCTGCGGCCTCTTCCGCGTCTTCGCCTTCGCC
CTCAGACGAGTCGGATCTCCCTTTGGGCCGCCTCCCCGCCTGGAATTAATTCTGCAGTCGAGACCTAGAA
AAACATGGAGCAATCACAAGTAGCAATACAGCAGCTACCAATGCTGATTGTGCCTGGCTAGAAGCACAAG
AGGAGGAGGAGGTGGGTTTTCCAGTCACACCTCAGGTACCTTTAAGACCAATGACTTACAAGGCAGCTGT
AGATCTTAGCCACTTTTTAAAAGAAAAGAGGGGACTGGAAGGGCTAATTCACTCCCAACGAAGACAAGAT
CTGCTTTTTGCTTGTACTGGGTCTCTCTGGTTAGACCAGATCTGAGCCTGGGAGCTCTCTGGCTAACTAG
GGAACCCACTGCTTAAGCCTCAATAAAGCTTGCCTTGAGTGCTTCAAGTAGTGTGTGCCCGTCTGTTGTG
TGACTCTGGTAACTAGAGATCCCTCAGACCCTTTTAGTCAGTGTGGAAAATCTCTAGCAGTAGTAGTTCA
TGTCATCTTATTATTCAGTATTTATAACTTGCAAAGAAATGAATATCAGAGAGTGAGAGGCCTTGACATT
GTTTAAACCCGCTGATCAGCCTCGACTGTGCCTTCTAGTTGCCAGCCATCTGTTGTTTGCCCCTCCCCCG
TGCCTTCCTTGACCCTGGAAGGTGCCACTCCCACTGTCCTTTCCTAATAAAATGAGGAAATTGCATCGCA
TTGTCTGAGTAGGTGTCATTCTATTCTGGGGGGTGGGGTGGGGCAGGACAGCAAGGGGGAGGATTGGGAA
GACAATAGCAGGCATGCTGGGGATGCGGTGGGCTCTATGGCTTCTGAGGCGGAAAGAACCAGCTGGGGCT
CTAGGGGGTATCCCC
[124 nt withheld, positions 12826-12949]
C
[91 nt withheld, positions 12951-13041]
A
[49 nt withheld, positions 13043-13091]
CCTTTGACGTTGGAGTCCACGTTCTTT
[37 nt withheld, positions 13119-13155]
ACCCTATCTCGGTCTATTCTTTTGATTTATAAGGGATTTTGCCGATTTCGGCCTATTGGTTAAAAAATGA
GCTGATTTAACAAAAATTTAACGCGAATTAATTCTGTGGAATGTGTGTCAGTTAGGGTGTGGAAAGTCCC
CAGGCTCCCCAGCAGGCAGAAGTATGCAAAGCATGCATCTCAATTAGTCAGCAACCAGGTGTGGAAAGTC
CCCAGGCTCCCCAGCAGGCAGAAGTATGCAAAGCATGCATCTCAATTAGTCAGCAACCATAGTCCCGCCC
CTAACTCCGCCCATCCCGCCCCTAACTCCGCCCAGTTCCGCCCATTCTCCGCCCCATGGCTGACTAATTT
TTTTTATTTATGCAGAGGCCGAGGCCGCCTCTGCCTCTGAGCTATTCCAGAAGTAGTGAGGAGGCTTTTT
TGGAGGCCTAGGCTTTTGCAAAAAGCTCCCGGGAGCTTGTATATCCATTTTCGGATCTGATCAGCACGTG
ATGAAAAAGCCTGAACTCACCGCGACGTCTGTCGAGAAGTTTCTGATCGAAAAGTTCGACAGCGTCTCCG
ACCTGATGCAGCTCTCGGAGGGCGAAGAATCTCGTGCTTTCAGCTTCGATGTAGGAGGGCGTGGATATGT
CCTGCGGGTAAATAGCTGCGCCGATGGTTTCTACAAAGATCGTTATGTTTATCGGCACTTTGCATCGGCC
GCGCTCCCGATTCCGGAAGTGCTTGACATTGGGGAATTAATTCAGCGAGAGCCTGACCTATTGCATCTCC
CGCCGTGCACAGGGTGTCACGTTGCAAGACCTGCCTGAAACCGAACTGCCCGCTGTTCTGCAGCCGGTCG
CGGAGGCCATGGATGCGATCGCTGCGGCCGATCTTAGCCAGACGAGCGGGTTCGGCCCATTCGGACCGCA
AGGAATCGGTCAATACACTACATGGCGTGATTTCATATGCGCGATTGCTGATCCCCATGTGTATCACTGG
CAAACTGTGATGGACGACACCGTCAGTGCGTCCGTCGCGCAGGCTCTCGATGAGCTGATGCTTTGGGCCG
AGGACTGCCCCGAAGTCCGGCACCTCGTGCACGCGGATTTCGGCTCCAACAATGTCCTGACGGACAATGG
CCGCATAACAGCGGTCATTGACTGGAGCGAGGCGATGTTCGGGGATTCCCAATACGAGGTCGCCAACATC
TTCTTCTGGAGGCCGTGGTTGGCTTGTATGGAGCAGCAGACGCGCTACTTCGAGCGGAGGCATCCGGAGC
TTGCAGGATCGCCGCGGCTCCGGGCGTATATGCTCCGCATTGGTCTTGACCAACTCTATCAGAGCTTGGT
TGACGGCAATTTCGATGATGCAGCTTGGGCGCAGGGTCGATGCGACGCAATCGTCCGATCCGGAGCCGGG
ACTGTCGGGCGTACACAAATCGCCCGCAGAAGCGCGGCCGTCTGGACCGATGGCTGTGTAGAAGTACTCG
CCGATAGTGGAAACCGACGCCCCAGCACTCGTCCGAGGGCAAAGGAATAGCACGTGCTACGAGATTTCGA
TTCCACCGCCGCCTTCTATGAAAGGTTGGGCTTCGGAATCGTTTTCCGGGACGCCGGCTGGATGATCCTC
CAGCGCGGGGATCTCATGCTGGAGTTCTTCGCCCACCCCAACTTGTTTATTGCAGCTTATAATGGTTACA
AATAAAGCAATAGCATCACAAATTTCACAAATAAAGCATTTTTTTCACTGCATTCTAGTTGTGGTTTGTC
CAAACTCATCAATGTATCTTATCATGTCTGTATACCGTCGACCTCTAGCTAGAGCTTGGCGTAATCATGG
TCATAGCTGTTTCCTGTGTGAAATTGTTATCCGCTCACAATTCCACACAACATACGAGCCGGAAGCATAA
AGTGTAAAGCCTGGGGTGCCTAATGAGTGAGCTAACTCACATTAATTGCGTTGCGCTCACTGCCCGCTTT
CCAGTCGGGAAACCTGTCGTGCCAGCTGCATTAATGAATCGGCCAACGCGCGGGGAGAGGCGGTTTGCGT
ATTGGGCGCTCTTCCGCTTCCTCGCTCACTGACTCGCTGCGCTCGGTCGTTCGGCTGCGGCGAGCGGTAT
CAGCTCACTCAAAGGCGGTAATACGGTTATCCACAGAATCAGGGGATAACGCAGGAAAGAACATGTGAGC
AAAAGGCCAGCAAAAGGCCAGGAACCGTAAAAAGGCCGCGTTGCTGGCGTTTTTCCATAGGCTCCGCCCC
CCTGACGAGCATCACAAAAATCGACGCTCAAGTCAGAGGTGGCGAAACCCGACAGGACTATAAAGATACC
AGGCGTTTCCCCCTGGAAGCTCCCTCGTGCGCTCTCCTGTTCCGACCCTGCCGCTTACCGGATACCTGTC
CGCCTTTCTCCCTTCGGGAAGCGTGGCGCTTTCTCATAGCTCACGCTGTAGGTATCTCAGTTCGGTGTAG
GTCGTTCGCTCCAAGCTGGGCTGTGTGCACGAACCCCCCGTTCAGCCCGACCGCTGCGCCTTATCCGGTA
ACTATCGTCTTGAGTCCAACCCGGTAAGACACGACTTATCGCCACTGGCAGCAGCCACTGGTAACAGGAT
TAGCAGAGCGAGGTATGTAGGCGGTGCTACAGAGTTCTTGAAGTGGTGGCCTAACTACGGCTACACTAGA
AGAACAGTATTTGGTATCTGCGCTCTGCTGAAGCCAGTTACCTTCGGAAAAAGAGTTGGTAGCTCTTGAT
CCGGCAAACAAACCACCGCTGGTAGCGGTGGTTTTTTTGTTTGCAAGCAGCAGATTACGCGCAGAAAAAA
AGGATCTCAAGAAGATCCTTTGATCTTTTCTACGGGGTCTGACGCTCAGTGGAACGAAAACTCACGTTAA
GGGATTTTGGTCATGAGATTATCAAAAAGGATCTTCACCTAGATCCTTTTAAATTAAAAATGAAGTTTTA
AATCAATCTAAAGTATATATGAGTAAACTTGGTCTGACAGTTACCAATGCTTAATCAGTGAGGCACCTAT
CTCAGCGATCTGTCTATTTCGTTCATCCATAGTTGCCTGACTCCCCGTCGTGTAGATAACTACGATACGG
GAGGGCTTACCATCTGGCCCCAGTGCTGCAATGATACCGCGAGACCCACGCTCACCGGCTCCAGATTTAT
CAGCAATAAACCAGCCAGCCGGAAGGGCCGAGCGCAGAAGTGGTCCTGCAACTTTATCCGCCTCCATCCA
GTCTATTAATTGTTGCCGGGAAGCTAGAGTAAGTAGTTCGCCAGTTAATAGTTTGCGCAACGTTGTTGCC
ATTGCTACAGGCATCGTGGTGTCACGCTCGTCGTTTGGTATGGCTTCATTCAGCTCCGGTTCCCAACGAT
CAAGGCGAGTTACATGATCCCCCATGTTGTGCAAAAAAGCGGTTAGCTCCTTCGGTCCTCCGATCGTTGT
CAGAAGTAAGTTGGCCGCAGTGTTATCACTCATGGTTATGGCAGCACTGCATAATTCTCTTACTGTCATG
CCATCCGTAAGATGCTTTTCTGTGACTGGTGAGTACTCAACCAAGTCATTCTGAGAATAGTGTATGCGGC
GACCGAGTTGCTCTTGCCCGGCGTCAATACGGGATAATACCGCGCCACATAGCAGAACTTTAAAAGTGCT
CATCATTGGAAAACGTTCTTCGGGGCGAAAACTCTCAAGGATCTTACCGCTGTTGAGATCCAGTTCGATG
TAACCCACTCGTGCACCCAACTGATCTTCAGCATCTTTTACTTTCACCAGCGTTTCTGGGTGAGCAAAAA
CAGGAAGGCAAAATGCCGCAAAAAAGGGAATAAGGGCGACACGGAAATGTTGAATACTCATACTCTTCCT
TTTTCAATATTATTGAAGCATTTATCAGGGTTATTGTCTCATGAGCGGATACATATTTGAATGTATTTAG
AAAAATAAACAAATAGGGGTTCCGCGCACATTTCCCCGAAAAGTGCCACCTGACGTCGACGGATCGGGAG
ATCAACTTGTTTATTGCAGCTTATAATGGTTACAAATAAAGCAATAGCATCACAAATTTCACAAATAAAG
CATTTTTTTCACTGCATTCTAGTTGTGGTTTGTCCAAACTCATCAATGTATCTTATCATGTCTGGATCAA
CTGGATAACTCAAGCTAACCAAAATCATCCCAAACTTCCCACCCCATACCCTATTACCACTGCCAATTAC
CTGTGGTTTCATTTACTCTAAACCTGTGATTCCTCTGAATTATTTTCATTTTAAAGAAATTGTATTTGTT
AAATATGTACTACAAACTTAGTAGT
