>Addgene plasmid #82511 | pTRIPZ (M)-YFP-Ezh2 | depositor partial sequence | sequence record 156777 | Ezh2
ATGGGCCAGACTGGGAAGAAATCTGAGAAGGGACCAGTTTGTTGGCGGAAGCGTGTAAAATCAGAGTACA
TGCGACTGAGACAGCTCAAGAGGTTCAGACGAGCTGATGAAGTAAAGAGTATGTTTAGTTCCAATCGTCA
GAAAATTTTGGAAAGAACGGAAATCTTAAACCAAGAATGGAAACAGCGAAGGATACAGCCTGTGCACATC
CTGACTTCTGTGAGCTCATTGCGCGGGACTAGGGAGTGTTCGGTGACCAGTGACTTGGATTTTCCAACAC
AAGTCATCCCATTAAAGACTCTGAATGCAGTTGCTTCAGTACCCATAATGTATTCTTGGTCTCCCCTACA
GCAGAATTTTATGGTGGAAGATGAAACTGTTTTACATAACATTCCTTATATGGGAGATGAAGTTTTAGAT
CAGGATGGTACTTTCATTGAAGAACTAATAAAAAATTATGATGGGAAAGTACACGGGGATAGAGAATGTG
GGTTTATAAATGATGAAATTTTTGTGGAGTTGGTGAATGCCCTTGGTCAATATAATGATGATGACGATGA
TGATGATGGAGACGATCCTGAAGAAAGAGAAGAAAAGCAGAAAGATCTGGAGGATCACCGAGATGATAAA
GAAAGCCGCCCACCTCGGAAATTTCCTTCTGATAAAATTTTTGAAGCCATTTCCTCAATGTTTCCAGATA
AGGGCACAGCAGAAGAACTAAAGGAAAAATATAAAGAACTCACCGAACAGCAGCTCCCAGGCGCACTTCC
TCCTGAATGTACCCCCAACATAGATGGACCAAATGCTAAATCTGTTCAGAGAGAGCAAAGCTTACACTCC
TTTCATACGCTTTTCTGTAGGCGATGTTTTAAATATGACTGCTTCCTACATCCTTTTCATGCAACACCCA
ACACTTATAAGCGGAAGAACACAGAAACAGCTCTAGACAACAAACCTTGTGGACCACAGTGTTACCAGCA
TTTGGAGGGAGCAAAGGAGTTTGCTGCTGCTCTCACCGCTGAGCGGATAAAGACCCCACCAAAACGTCCA
GGAGGCCGCAGAAGAGGACGGCTTCCCAATAACAGTAGCAGGCCCAGCACCCCCACCATTAATGTGCTGG
AATCAAAGGATACAGACAGTGATAGGGAAGCAGGGACTGAAACGGGGGGAGAGAACAATGATAAAGAAGA
AGAAGAGAAGAAAGATGAAACTTCGAGCTCCTCTGAAGCAAATTCTCGGTGTCAAACACCAATAAAGATG
AAGCCAAATATTGAACCTCCTGAGAATGTGGAGTGGAGTGGTGCTGAAGCCTCAATGTTTAGAGTCCTCA
TTGGCACTTACTATGACAATTTCTGTGCCATTGCTAGGTTAATTGGGACCAAAACATGTAGACAGGTGTA
TGAGTTTAGAGTCAAAGAATCTAGCATCATAGCTCCAGCTCCCGCTGAGGATGTGGATACTCCTCCAAGG
AAAAAGAAGAGGAAACACCGGTTGTGGGCTGCACACTGCAGAAAGATACAGCTGAAAAAGGACGGCTCCT
CTAACCATGTTTACAACTATCAACCCTGTGATCATCCACGGCAGCCTTGTGACAGTTCGTGCCCTTGTGT
GATAGCACAAAATTTTTGTGAAAAGTTTTGTCAATGTAGTTCAGAGTGTCAAAACCGCTTTCCGGGATGC
CGCTGCAAAGCACAGTGCAACACCAAGCAGTGCCCGTGCTACCTGGCTGTCCGAGAGTGTGACCCTGACC
TCTGTCTTACTTGTGGAGCCGCTGACCATTGGGACAGTAAAAATGTGTCCTGCAAGAACTGCAGTATTCA
GCGGGGCTCCAAAAAGCATCTATTGCTGGCACCATCTGACGTGGCAGGCTGGGGGATTTTTATCAAAGAT
CCTGTGCAGAAAAATGAATTCATCTCAGAATACTGTGGAGAGATTATTTCTCAAGATGAAGCTGACAGAA
GAGGGAAAGTGTATGATAAATACATGTGCAGCTTTCTGTTCAACTTGAACAATGATTTTGTGGTGGATGC
AACCCGCAAGGGTAACAAAATTCGTTTTGCAAATCATTCGGTAAATCCAAACTGCTATGCAAAAGTTATG
ATGGTTAACGGTGATCACAGGATAGGTATTTTTGCCAAGAGAGCCATCCAGACTGGCGAAGAGCTGTTTT
TTGATTACAGATACAGCCAGGCTGATGCCCTGAAGTATGTCGGCATCGAAAGAGAAATGGAAATCCCTTG
A
