>Addgene plasmid #82511 | pTRIPZ (M)-YFP-Ezh2 | depositor partial sequence | sequence record 156778 | YFP
TGGTGAGCAAGGGCGAGGAGCTGTTCACCGGGGTGGTGCCCATCCTGGTCGAGCTGGACGGCGACGTAAA
CGGCCACAAGTTCAGCGTGTCCGGCGAGGGCGAGGGCGATGCCACCTACGGCAAGCTGACCCTGAAGTTC
ATCTGCACCACCGGCAAGCTGCCCGTGCCCTGGCCCACCCTCGTGACCACCTTCGGCTACGGCCTGCAGT
GCTTCGCCCGCTACCCCGACCACATGAAGCAGCACGACTTCTTCAAGTCCGCCATGCCCGAAGGCTACGT
CCAGGAGCGCACCATCTTCTTCAAGGACGACGGCAACTACAAGACCCGCGCCGAGGTGAAGTTCGAGGGC
GACACCCTGGTGAACCGCATCGAGCTGAAGGGCATCGACTTCAAGGAGGACGGCAACATCCTGGGGCACA
AGCTGGAGTACAACTACAACAGCCACAACGTCTATATCATGGCCGACAAGCAGAAGAACGGCATCAAGGT
GAACTTCAAGATCCGCCACAACATCGAGGACGGCAGCGTGCAGCTCGCCGACCACTACCAGCAGAACACC
CCCATCGGCGACGGCCCCGTGCTGCTGCCCGACAACCACTACCTGAGCTACCAGTCCGCCCTGAGCAAAG
ACCCCAACGAGAAGCGCGATCACATGGTCCTGCTGGAGTTCGTGACCGCCGCCGGGATCACTCTCGGCAT
GGACGAGCTGTACAAG
