>Addgene plasmid #82511 | pTRIPZ (M)-YFP-Ezh2 | addgene partial sequence | sequence record 171213 | Addgene Partial NGS Result
ATGGTGAGCAAGGGCGAGGAGCTGTTCACCGGGGTGGTGCCCATCCTGGTCGAGCTGGACGGCGACGTAA
ACGGCCACAAGTTCAGCGTGTCCGGCGAGGGCGAGGGCGATGCCACCTACGGCAAGCTGACCCTGAAGTT
CATCTGCACCACCGGCAAGCTGCCCGTGCCCTGGCCCACCCTCGTGACCACCTTCGGCTACGGCCTGCAG
TGCTTCGCCCGCTACCCCGACCACATGAAGCAGCACGACTTCTTCAAGTCCGCCATGCCCGAAGGCTACG
TCCAGGAGCGCACCATCTTCTTCAAGGACGACGGCAACTACAAGACCCGCGCCGAGGTGAAGTTCGAGGG
CGACACCCTGGTGAACCGCATCGAGCTGAAGGGCATCGACTTCAAGGAGGACGGCAACATCCTGGGGCAC
AAGCTGGAGTACAACTACAACAGCCACAACGTCTATATCATGGCCGACAAGCAGAAGAACGGCATCAAGG
TGAACTTCAAGATCCGCCACAACATCGAGGACGGCAGCGTGCAGCTCGCCGACCACTACCAGCAGAACAC
CCCCATCGGCGACGGCCCCGTGCTGCTGCCCGACAACCACTACCTGAGCTACCAGTCCGCCCTGAGCAAA
GACCCCAACGAGAAGCGCGATCACATGGTCCTGCTGGAGTTCGTGACCGCCGCCGGGATCACTCTCGGCA
TGGACGAGCTGTACAAGGCGAATTCGATACGTATCGATGGCGCGCCCATGGGCCAGACTGGGAAGAAATC
TGAGAAGGGACCAGTTTGTTGGCGGAAGCGTGTAAAATCAGAGTACATGCGACTGAGACAGCTCAAGAGG
TTCAGACGAGCTGATGAAGTAAAGAGTATGTTTAGTTCCAATCGTCAGAAAATTTTGGAAAGAACGGAAA
TCTTAAACCAAGAATGGAAACAGCGAAGGATACAGCCTGTGCACATCCTGACTTCTGTGAGCTCATTGCG
CGGGACTAGGGAGTGTTCGGTGACCAGTGACTTGGATTTTCCAACACAAGTCATCCCATTAAAGACTCTG
AATGCAGTTGCTTCAGTACCCATAATGTATTCTTGGTCTCCCCTACAGCAGAATTTTATGGTGGAAGATG
AAACTGTTTTACATAACATTCCTTATATGGGAGATGAAGTTTTAGATCAGGATGGTACTTTCATTGAAGA
ACTAATAAAAAATTATGATGGGAAAGTACACGGGGATAGAGAATGTGGGTTTATAAATGATGAAATTTTT
GTGGAGTTGGTGAATGCCCTTGGTCAATATAATGATGATGACGATGATGATGATGGAGACGATCCTGAAG
AAAGAGAAGAAAAGCAGAAAGATCTGGAGGATCACCGAGATGATAAAGAAAGCCGCCCACCTCGGAAATT
TCCTTCTGATAAAATTTTTGAAGCCATTTCCTCAATGTTTCCAGATAAGGGCACAGCAGAAGAACTAAAG
GAAAAATATAAAGAACTCACCGAACAGCAGCTCCCAGGCGCACTTCCTCCTGAATGTACCCCCAACATAG
ATGGACCAAATGCTAAATCTGTTCAGAGAGAGCAAAGCTTACACTCCTTTCATACGCTTTTCTGTAGGCG
ATGTTTTAAATATGACTGCTTCCTACATCCTTTTCATGCAACACCCAACACTTATAAGCGGAAGAACACA
GAAACAGCTCTAGACAACAAACCTTGTGGACCACAGTGTTACCAGCATTTGGAGGGAGCAAAGGAGTTTG
CTGCTGCTCTCACCGCTGAGCGGATAAAGACCCCACCAAAACGTCCAGGAGGCCGCAGAAGAGGACGGCT
TCCCAATAACAGTAGCAGGCCCAGCACCCCCACCATTAATGTGCTGGAATCAAAGGATACAGACAGTGAT
AGGGAAGCAGGGACTGAAACGGGGGGAGAGAACAATGATAAAGAAGAAGAAGAGAAGAAAGATGAAACTT
CGAGCTCCTCTGAAGCAAATTCTCGGTGTCAAACACCAATAAAGATGAAGCCAAATATTGAACCTCCTGA
GAATGTGGAGTGGAGTGGTGCTGAAGCCTCAATGTTTAGAGTCCTCATTGGCACTTACTATGACAATTTC
TGTGCCATTGCTAGGTTAATTGGGACCAAAACATGTAGACAGGTGTATGAGTTTAGAGTCAAAGAATCTA
GCATCATAGCTCCAGCTCCCGCTGAGGATGTGGATACTCCTCCAAGGAAAAAGAAGAGGAAACACCGGTT
GTGGGCTGCACACTGCAGAAAGATACAGCTGAAAAAGGACGGCTCCTCTAACCATGTTTACAACTATCAA
CCCTGTGATCATCCACGGCAGCCTTGTGACAGTTCGTGCCCTTGTGTGATAGCACAAAATTTTTGTGAAA
AGTTTTGTCAATGTAGTTCAGAGTGTCAAAACCGCTTTCCGGGATGCCGCTGCAAAGCACAGTGCAACAC
CAAGCAGTGCCCGTGCTACCTGGCTGTCCGAGAGTGTGACCCTGACCTCTGTCTTACTTGTGGAGCCGCT
GACCATTGGGACAGTAAAAATGTGTCCTGCAAGAACTGCAGTATTCAGCGGGGCTCCAAAAAGCATCTAT
TGCTGGCACCATCTGACGTGGCAGGCTGGGGGATTTTTATCAAAGATCCTGTGCAGAAAAATGAATTCAT
CTCAGAATACTGTGGAGAGATTATTTCTCAAGATGAAGCTGACAGAAGAGGGAAAGTGTATGATAAATAC
ATGTGCAGCTTTCTGTTCAACTTGAACAATGATTTTGTGGTGGATGCAACCCGCAAGGGTAACAAAATTC
GTTTTGCAAATCATTCGGTAAATCCAAACTGCTATGCAAAAGTTATGATGGTTAACGGTGATCACAGGAT
AGGTATTTTTGCCAAGAGAGCCATCCAGACTGGCGAAGAGCTGTTTTTTGATTACAGATACAGCCAGGCT
GATGCCCTGAAGTATGTCGGCATCGAAAGAGAAATGGAAATCCCTTGACGACGCGTGGCCTCCGCGCCGG
GTTTTGGCGCCTCCCGCGGGCGCCCCCCTCCTCACGGCGAGCGCTGCCACGTCAGACGAAGGGCGCAGCG
AGCGTCCTGATCCTTCCGCCCGGACGCTCAGGACAGCGGCCCGCTGCTCATAAGACTCGGCCTTAGAACC
CCAGTATCAGCAGAAGGACATTTTAGGACGGGACTTGGGTGACTCTAGGGCACTGGTTTTCTTTCCAGAG
AGCGGAACAGGCGAGGAAAAGTAGTCCCTTCTCGGCGATTCTGCGGAGGGATCTCCGTGGGGCGGTGAAC
GCCGATGATTATATAAGGACGCGCCGGGTGTGGCACAGCTAGTTCCGTCGCAGCCGGGATTTGGGTCGCG
GTTCTTGTTTGTGGATCGCTGTGATCGTCACTTGGTGAGTAGCGGGCTGCTGGGCTGGCCGGGGCTTTCG
TGGCCGCCGGGCCGCTCGGTGGGACGGAAGCGTGTGGAGAGACCGCCAAGGGCTGTAGTCTGGGTCCGCG
AGCAAGGTTGCCCTGAACTGGGGGTTGGGGGGAGCGCAGCAAAATGGCGGCTGTTCCCGAGTCTTGAATG
GAAGACGCTTGTGAGGCGGGCTGTGAGGTCGTTGAAACAAGGTGGGGGGCATGGTGGGCGGCAAGAACCC
AAGGTCTTGAGGCCTTCGCTAATGCGGGAAAGCTCTTATTCGGGTGAGATGGGCTGGGGCACCATCTGGG
GACCCTGACGTGAAGTTTGTCACTGACTGGAGAACTCGGTTTGTCGTCTGTTGCGGGGGCGGCAGTTATG
GCGGTGCCGTTGGGCAGTGCACCCGTACCTTTGGGAGCGCGCGCCCTCGTCGTGTCGTGACGTCACCCGT
TCTGTTGGCTTATAATGCAGGGTGGGGCCACCTGCCGGTAGGTGTGCGGTAGGCTTTTCTCCGTCGCAGG
ACGCAGGGTTCGGGCCTAGGGTAGGCTCTCCTGAATCGACAGGCGCCGGACCTCTGGTGAGGGGAGGGAT
AAGTGAGGCGTCAGTTTCTTTGGTCGGTTTTATGTACCTATCTTCTTAAGTAGCTGAAGCTCCGGTTTTG
AACTATGCGCTCGGGGTTGGCGAGTGTGTTTTGTGAAGTTTTTTAGGCACCTTTTGAAATGTAATCATTT
GGGTCAATATGTAATTTTCAGTGTTAGACTAGTAAATTGTCCGCTAAATTCTGGCCGTTTTTGGCTTTTT
TGTTAGACGCTAGCGGATCCGCCACCATGTCTAGGCTGGACAAGAGCAAAGTCATAAACGGAGCTCTGGA
ATTACTCAATGGTGTCGGTATCGAAGGCCTGACGACAAGGAAACTCGCTCAAAAGCTGGGAGTTGAGCAG
CCTACCCTGTACTGGCACGTGAAGAACAAGCGGGCCCTGCTCGATGCCCTGCCAATCGAGATGCTGGACA
GGCATCATACCCACTTCTGCCCCCTGGAAGGCGAGTCATGGCAAGACTTTCTGCGGAACAACGCCAAGTC
ATACCGCTGTGCTCTCCTCTCACATCGCGACGGGGCTAAAGTGCATCTCGGCACCCGCCCAACAGAGAAA
CAGTACGAAACCCTGGAAAATCAGCTCGCGTTCCTGTGTCAGCAAGGCTTCTCCCTGGAGAACGCACTGT
ACGCTCTGTCCGCCGTGGGCCACTTTACACTGGGCTGCGTATTGGAGGAACAGGAGCATCAAGTAGCAAA
AGAGGAAAGAGAGACACCTACCACCGATTCTATGCCCCCACTTCTGAGACAAGCAATTGAGCTGTTCGAC
CGGCAGGGAGCCGAACCTGCCTTCCTTTTCGGCCTGGAACTAATCATATGTGGCCTGGAGAAACAGCTAA
AGTGCGAAAGCGGCGGGCCGACCGACGCCCTTGACGATTTTGACTTAGACATGCTCCCAGCCGATGCCCT
TGACGATTTTGACCTTGACATGCTCCCCGGGTAAGGATCCGCGGCCGCAAATTCCGCCCCTCTCCCTCCC
CCCCCCCTAACGTTACTGGCCGAAGCCGCTTGGAATAAGGCCGGTGTGCGTTTGTCTATATGTTATTTTC
CACCATATTGCCGTCTTTTGGCAATGTGAGGGCCCGGAAACCTGGCCCTGTCTTCTTGACGAGCATTCCT
AGGGGTCTTTCCCCTCTCGCCAAAGGAATGCAAGGTCTGTTGAATGTCGTGAAGGAAGCAGTTCCTCTGG
AAGCTTCTTGAAGACAAACAACGTCTGTAGCGACCCTTTGCAGGCAGCGGAACCCCCCACCTGGCGACAG
GTGCCTCTGCGGCCAAAAGCCACGTGTATAAGATACACCTGCAAAGGCGGCACAACCCCAGTGCCACGTT
GTGAGTTGGATAGTTGTGGAAAGAGTCAAATGGCTCTCCTCAAGCGTATTCAACAAGGGGCTGAAGGATG
CCCAGAAGGTACCCCATTGTATGGGATCTGATCTGGGGCCTCGGTGCACATGCTTTACATGTGTTTAGTC
GAGGTTAAAAAAACGTCTAGGCCCCCCGAACCACGGGGACGTGGTTTTCCTTTGAAAAACACGATAATA
