>Addgene plasmid #82511 | pTRIPZ (M)-YFP-Ezh2 | addgene partial sequence | sequence record 171214 | Addgene Partial NGS Result
ATGGCCACCGAGTACAAGCCCACGGTGCGCCTCGCCACCCGCGACGACGTCCCCCGGGCCGTACGCACCC
TCGCCGCCGCGTTCGCCGACTACCCCGCCACGCGCCACACCGTCGACCCGGACCGCCACATCGAGCGGGT
CACCGAGCTGCAAGAACTCTTCCTCACGCGCGTCGGGCTCGACATCGGCAAGGTGTGGGTCGCGGACGAC
GGCGCCGCGGTGGCGGTCTGGACCACGCCGGAGAGCGTCGAAGCGGGGGCGGTGTTCGCCGAGATCGGCT
CGCGCATGGCCGAGTTGAGCGGTTCCCGGCTGGCCGCGCAGCAACAGATGGAAGGCCTCCTGGCGCCGCA
CCGGCCCAAGGAGCCCGCGTGGTTCCTGGCCACCGTCGGCGTCTCGCCCGACCACCAGGGCAAGGGTCTG
GGCAGCGCCGTCGTGCTCCCCGGAGTGGAGGCGGCCGAGCGCGCTGGGGTGCCCGCCTTCCTGGAGACCT
CCGCGCCCCGCAACCTCCCCTTCTACGAGCGGCTCGGCTTCACCGTCACCGCCGACGTCGAGGTGCCCGA
AGGACCGCGCACCTGGTGCATGACCCGCAAGCCCGGTGCCTGAGTTCGCGTCTGGAACAATCAACCTCTG
GATTACAAAATTTGTGAAAGATTGACTGGTATTCTTAACTATGTTGCTCCTTTTACGCTATGTGGATACG
CTGCTTTAATGCCTTTGTATCATGCTATTGCTTCCCGTATGGCTTTCATTTTCTCCTCCTTGTATAAATC
CTGGTTGCTGTCTCTTTATGAGGAGTTGTGGCCCGTTGTCAGGCAACGTGGCGTGGTGTGCACTGTGTTT
GCTGACGCAACCCCCACTGGTTGGGGCATTGCCACCACCTGTCAGCTCCTTTCCGGGACTTTCGCTTTCC
CCCTCCCTATTGCCACGGCGGAACTCATCGCCGCCTGCCTTGCCCGCTGCTGGACAGGGGCTCGGCTGTT
GGGCACTGACAATTCCGTGGTGTTGTCGGGGAAGCTGACGTCCTTTCCATGGCTGCTCGCCTGTGTTGCC
ACCTGGATTCTGCGCGGGACGTCCTTCTGCTACGTCCCTTCGGCCCTCAATCCAGCGGACCTTCCTTCCC
GCGGCCTGCTGCCGGCTCTGCGGCCTCTTCCGCGTCTTCGCCTTCGCCCTCAGACGAGTCGGATCTCCCT
TTGGGCCGCCTCCCCGCCTGGAATTAATTCTGCAGTCGAGACCTAGAAAAACATGGAGCAATCACAAGTA
GCAATACAGCAGCTACCAATGCTGATTGTGCCTGGCTAGAAGCACAAGAGGAGGAGGAGGTGGGTTTTCC
AGTCACACCTCAGGTACCTTTAAGACCAATGACTTACAAGGCAGCTGTAGATCTTAGCCACTTTTTAAAA
GAAAAGAGGGGACTGGAAGGGCTAATTCACTCCCAACGAAGACAAGATCTGCTTTTTGCTTGTACTGGGT
CTCTCTGGTTAGACCAGATCTGAGCCTGGGAGCTCTCTGGCTAACTAGGGAACCCACTGCTTAAGCCTCA
ATAAAGCTTGCCTTGAGTGCTTCAAGTAGTGTGTGCCCGTCTGTTGTGTGACTCTGGTAACTAGAGATCC
CTCAGACCCTTTTAGTCAGTGTGGAAAATCTCTAGCAGTAGTAGTTCATGTCATCTTATTATTCAGTATT
TATAACTTGCAAAGAAATGAATATCAGAGAGTGAGAGGCCTTGACATTGTTTAAACCCGCTGATCAGCCT
CGACTGTGCCTTCTAGTTGCCAGCCATCTGTTGTTTGCCCCTCCCCCGTGCCTTCCTTGACCCTGGAAGG
TGCCACTCCCACTGTCCTTTCCTAATAAAATGAGGAAATTGCATCGCATTGTCTGAGTAGGTGTCATTCT
ATTCTGGGGGGTGGGGTGGGGCAGGACAGCAAGGGGGAGGATTGGGAAGACAATAGCAGGCATGCTGGGG
ATGCGGTGGGCTCTATGGCTTCTGAGGCGGAAAGAACCAGCTGGGGCTCTAGGGGGTATCCCC
[124 nt withheld, positions 2024-2147]
C
[91 nt withheld, positions 2149-2239]
A
[49 nt withheld, positions 2241-2289]
CCTTTGACGTTGGAGTCCACGTTCTTT
[37 nt withheld, positions 2317-2353]
ACCCTATCTCGGTCTATTCTTTTGATTTATAAGGGATTTTGCCGATTTCGGCCTATTGGTTAAAAAATGA
GCTGATTTAACAAAAATTTAACGCGAATTAATTCTGTGGAATGTGTGTCAGTTAGGGTGTGGAAAGTCCC
CAGGCTCCCCAGCAGGCAGAAGTATGCAAAGCATGCATCTCAATTAGTCAGCAACCAGGTGTGGAAAGTC
CCCAGGCTCCCCAGCAGGCAGAAGTATGCAAAGCATGCATCTCAATTAGTCAGCAACCATAGTCCCGCCC
CTAACTCCGCCCATCCCGCCCCTAACTCCGCCCAGTTCCGCCCATTCTCCGCCCCATGGCTGACTAATTT
TTTTTATTTATGCAGAGGCCGAGGCCGCCTCTGCCTCTGAGCTATTCCAGAAGTAGTGAGGAGGCTTTTT
TGGAGGCCTAGGCTTTTGCAAAAAGCTCCCGGGAGCTTGTATATCCATTTTCGGATCTGATCAGCACGTG
ATGAAAAAGCCTGAACTCACCGCGACGTCTGTCGAGAAGTTTCTGATCGAAAAGTTCGACAGCGTCTCCG
ACCTGATGCAGCTCTCGGAGGGCGAAGAATCTCGTGCTTTCAGCTTCGATGTAGGAGGGCGTGGATATGT
CCTGCGGGTAAATAGCTGCGCCGATGGTTTCTACAAAGATCGTTATGTTTATCGGCACTTTGCATCGGCC
GCGCTCCCGATTCCGGAAGTGCTTGACATTGGGGAATTAATTCAGCGAGAGCCTGACCTATTGCATCTCC
CGCCGTGCACAGGGTGTCACGTTGCAAGACCTGCCTGAAACCGAACTGCCCGCTGTTCTGCAGCCGGTCG
CGGAGGCCATGGATGCGATCGCTGCGGCCGATCTTAGCCAGACGAGCGGGTTCGGCCCATTCGGACCGCA
AGGAATCGGTCAATACACTACATGGCGTGATTTCATATGCGCGATTGCTGATCCCCATGTGTATCACTGG
CAAACTGTGATGGACGACACCGTCAGTGCGTCCGTCGCGCAGGCTCTCGATGAGCTGATGCTTTGGGCCG
AGGACTGCCCCGAAGTCCGGCACCTCGTGCACGCGGATTTCGGCTCCAACAATGTCCTGACGGACAATGG
CCGCATAACAGCGGTCATTGACTGGAGCGAGGCGATGTTCGGGGATTCCCAATACGAGGTCGCCAACATC
TTCTTCTGGAGGCCGTGGTTGGCTTGTATGGAGCAGCAGACGCGCTACTTCGAGCGGAGGCATCCGGAGC
TTGCAGGATCGCCGCGGCTCCGGGCGTATATGCTCCGCATTGGTCTTGACCAACTCTATCAGAGCTTGGT
TGACGGCAATTTCGATGATGCAGCTTGGGCGCAGGGTCGATGCGACGCAATCGTCCGATCCGGAGCCGGG
ACTGTCGGGCGTACACAAATCGCCCGCAGAAGCGCGGCCGTCTGGACCGATGGCTGTGTAGAAGTACTCG
CCGATAGTGGAAACCGACGCCCCAGCACTCGTCCGAGGGCAAAGGAATAGCACGTGCTACGAGATTTCGA
TTCCACCGCCGCCTTCTATGAAAGGTTGGGCTTCGGAATCGTTTTCCGGGACGCCGGCTGGATGATCCTC
CAGCGCGGGGATCTCATGCTGGAGTTCTTCGCCCACCCCAACTTGTTTATTGCAGCTTATAATGGTTACA
AATAAAGCAATAGCATCACAAATTTCACAAATAAAGCATTTTTTTCACTGCATTCTAGTTGTGGTTTGTC
CAAACTCATCAATGTATCTTATCATGTCTGTATACCGTCGACCTCTAGCTAGAGCTTGGCGTAATCATGG
TCATAGCTGTTTCCTGTGTGAAATTGTTATCCGCTCACAATTCCACACAACATACGAGCCGGAAGCATAA
AGTGTAAAGCCTGGGGTGCCTAATGAGTGAGCTAACTCACATTAATTGCGTTGCGCTCACTGCCCGCTTT
CCAGTCGGGAAACCTGTCGTGCCAGCTGCATTAATGAATCGGCCAACGCGCGGGGAGAGGCGGTTTGCGT
ATTGGGCGCTCTTCCGCTTCCTCGCTCACTGACTCGCTGCGCTCGGTCGTTCGGCTGCGGCGAGCGGTAT
CAGCTCACTCAAAGGCGGTAATACGGTTATCCACAGAATCAGGGGATAACGCAGGAAAGAACATGTGAGC
AAAAGGCCAGCAAAAGGCCAGGAACCGTAAAAAGGCCGCGTTGCTGGCGTTTTTCCATAGGCTCCGCCCC
CCTGACGAGCATCACAAAAATCGACGCTCAAGTCAGAGGTGGCGAAACCCGACAGGACTATAAAGATACC
AGGCGTTTCCCCCTGGAAGCTCCCTCGTGCGCTCTCCTGTTCCGACCCTGCCGCTTACCGGATACCTGTC
CGCCTTTCTCCCTTCGGGAAGCGTGGCGCTTTCTCATAGCTCACGCTGTAGGTATCTCAGTTCGGTGTAG
GTCGTTCGCTCCAAGCTGGGCTGTGTGCACGAACCCCCCGTTCAGCCCGACCGCTGCGCCTTATCCGGTA
ACTATCGTCTTGAGTCCAACCCGGTAAGACACGACTTATCGCCACTGGCAGCAGCCACTGGTAACAGGAT
TAGCAGAGCGAGGTATGTAGGCGGTGCTACAGAGTTCTTGAAGTGGTGGCCTAACTACGGCTACACTAGA
AGAACAGTATTTGGTATCTGCGCTCTGCTGAAGCCAGTTACCTTCGGAAAAAGAGTTGGTAGCTCTTGAT
CCGGCAAACAAACCACCGCTGGTAGCGGTGGTTTTTTTGTTTGCAAGCAGCAGATTACGCGCAGAAAAAA
AGGATCTCAAGAAGATCCTTTGATCTTTTCTACGGGGTCTGACGCTCAGTGGAACGAAAACTCACGTTAA
GGGATTTTGGTCATGAGATTATCAAAAAGGATCTTCACCTAGATCCTTTTAAATTAAAAATGAAGTTTTA
AATCAATCTAAAGTATATATGAGTAAACTTGGTCTGACAGTTACCAATGCTTAATCAGTGAGGCACCTAT
CTCAGCGATCTGTCTATTTCGTTCATCCATAGTTGCCTGACTCCCCGTCGTGTAGATAACTACGATACGG
GAGGGCTTACCATCTGGCCCCAGTGCTGCAATGATACCGCGAGACCCACGCTCACCGGCTCCAGATTTAT
CAGCAATAAACCAGCCAGCCGGAAGGGCCGAGCGCAGAAGTGGTCCTGCAACTTTATCCGCCTCCATCCA
GTCTATTAATTGTTGCCGGGAAGCTAGAGTAAGTAGTTCGCCAGTTAATAGTTTGCGCAACGTTGTTGCC
ATTGCTACAGGCATCGTGGTGTCACGCTCGTCGTTTGGTATGGCTTCATTCAGCTCCGGTTCCCAACGAT
CAAGGCGAGTTACATGATCCCCCATGTTGTGCAAAAAAGCGGTTAGCTCCTTCGGTCCTCCGATCGTTGT
CAGAAGTAAGTTGGCCGCAGTGTTATCACTCATGGTTATGGCAGCACTGCATAATTCTCTTACTGTCATG
CCATCCGTAAGATGCTTTTCTGTGACTGGTGAGTACTCAACCAAGTCATTCTGAGAATAGTGTATGCGGC
GACCGAGTTGCTCTTGCCCGGCGTCAATACGGGATAATACCGCGCCACATAGCAGAACTTTAAAAGTGCT
CATCATTGGAAAACGTTCTTCGGGGCGAAAACTCTCAAGGATCTTACCGCTGTTGAGATCCAGTTCGATG
TAACCCACTCGTGCACCCAACTGATCTTCAGCATCTTTTACTTTCACCAGCGTTTCTGGGTGAGCAAAAA
CAGGAAGGCAAAATGCCGCAAAAAAGGGAATAAGGGCGACACGGAAATGTTGAATACTCATACTCTTCCT
TTTTCAATATTATTGAAGCATTTATCAGGGTTATTGTCTCATGAGCGGATACATATTTGAATGTATTTAG
AAAAATAAACAAATAGGGGTTCCGCGCACATTTCCCCGAAAAGTGCCACCTGACGTCGACGGATCGGGAG
ATCAACTTGTTTATTGCAGCTTATAATGGTTACAAATAAAGCAATAGCATCACAAATTTCACAAATAAAG
CATTTTTTTCACTGCATTCTAGTTGTGGTTTGTCCAAACTCATCAATGTATCTTATCATGTCTGGATCAA
CTGGATAACTCAAGCTAACCAAAATCATCCCAAACTTCCCACCCCATACCCTATTACCACTGCCAATTAC
CTGTGGTTTCATTTACTCTAAACCTGTGATTCCTCTGAATTATTTTCATTTTAAAGAAATTGTATTTGTT
AAATATGTACTACAAACTTAGTAGTTGGAAGGGCTAATTCACTCCCAAAGAAGACAAGATATCCTTGATC
TGTGGATCTACCACACACAAGGCTACTTCCCTGATTAGCAGAACTACACACCAGGGCCAGGGGTCAGATA
TCCACTGACCTTTGGATGGTGCTACAAGCTAGTACCAGTTGAGCCAGATAAGGTAGAAGAGGCCAATAAA
GGAGAGAACACCAGCTTGTTACACCCTGTGAGCCTGCATGGGATGGATGACCCGGAGAGAGAAGTGTTAG
AGTGGAGGTTTGACAGCCGCCTAGCATTTCATCACGTGGCCCGAGAGCTGCATCCGGAGTACTTCAAGAA
CTGCTGATATCGAGCTTGCTACAAGGGACTTTCCGCTGGGGACTTTCCAGGGAGGCGTGGCCTGGGCGGG
ACTGGGGAGTGGCGAGCCCTCAGATCCTGCATATAAGCAGCTGCTTTTTGCCTGTACTGGGTCTCTCTGG
TTAGACCAGATCTGAGCCTGGGAGCTCTCTGGCTAACTAGGGAACCCACTGCTTAAGCCTCAATAAAGCT
TGCCTTGAGTGCTTCAAGTAGTGTGTGCCCGTCTGTTGTGTGACTCTGGTAACTAGAGATCCCTCAGACC
CTTTTAGTCAGTGTGGAAAATCTCTAGCAGTGGCGCCCGAACAGGGACTTGAAAGCGAAAGGGAAACCAG
AGGAGCTCTCTCGACGCAGGACTCGGCTTGCTGAAGCGCGCACGGCAAGAGGCGAGGGGCGGCGACTGGT
GAGTACGCCAAAAATTTTGACTAGCGGAGGCTAGAAGGAGAGAGATGGGTGCGAGAGCGTCAGTATTAAG
CGGGGGAGAATTAGATCGCGATGGGAAAAAATTCGGTTAAGGCCAGGGGGAAAGAAAAAATATAAATTAA
AACATATAGTATGGGCAAGCAGGGAGCTAGAACGATTCGCAGTTAATCCTGGCCTGTTAGAAACATCAGA
AGGCTGTAGACAAATACTGGGACAGCTACAACCATCCCTTCAGACAGGATCAGAAGAACTTAGATCATTA
TATAATACAGTAGCAACCCTCTATTGTGTGCATCAAAGGATAGAGATAAAAGACACCAAGGAAGCTTTAG
ACAAGATAGAGGAAGAGCAAAACAAAAGTAAGACCACCGCACAGCAAGCGGCCGGCCGCTGATCTTCAGA
CCTGGAGGAGGAGATATGAGGGACAATTGGAGAAGTGAATTATATAAATATAAAGTAGTAAAAATTGAAC
CATTAGGAGTAGCACCCACCAAGGCAAAGAGAAGAGTGGTGCAGAGAGAAAAAAGAGCAGTGGGAATAGG
AGCTTTGTTCCTTGGGTTCTTGGGAGCAGCAGGAAGCACTATGGGCGCAGCGTCAATGACGCTGACGGTA
CAGGCCAGACAATTATTGTCTGGTATAGTGCAGCAGCAGAACAATTTGCTGAGGGCTATTGAGGCGCAAC
AGCATCTGTTGCAACTCACAGTCTGGGGCATCAAGCAGCTCCAGGCAAGAATCCTGGCTGTGGAAAGATA
CCTAAAGGATCAACAGCTCCTGGGGATTTGGGGTTGCTCTGGAAAACTCATTTGCACCACTGCTGTGCCT
TGGAATGCTAGTTGGAGTAATAAATCTCTGGAACAGATTTGGAATCACACGACCTGGATGGAGTGGGACA
GAGAAATTAACAATTACACAAGCTTAATACACTCCTTAATTGAAGAATCGCAAAACCAGCAAGAAAAGAA
TGAACAAGAATTATTGGAATTAGATAAATGGGCAAGTTTGTGGAATTGGTTTAACATAACAAATTGGCTG
TGGTATATAAAATTATTCATAATGATAGTAGGAGGCTTGGTAGGTTTAAGAATAGTTTTTGCTGTACTTT
CTATAGTGAATAGAGTTAGGCAGGGATATTCACCATTATCGTTTCAGACCCACCTCCCAACCCCGAGGGG
ACCCGACAGGCCCGAAGGAATAGAAGAAGAAGGTGGAGAGAGAGACAGAGACAGATCCATTCGATTAGTG
AACGGATCGGCACTGCGTGCGCCAATTCTGCAGACAAATGGCAGTATTCATCCACAATTTTAAAAGAAAA
GGGGGGATTGGGGGGTACAGTGCAGGGGAAAGAATAGTAGACATAATAGCAACAGACATACAAACTAAAG
AATTACAAAAACAAATTACAAAAATTCAAAATTTTCGGGTTTATTACAGGGACAGCAGAGATCCAGTTTG
GTTAGTACCGGGCCCGCTCTAGTCCGGAATCAGTCCTGCTCCTCGGCCACGAAGTGCACGCAGTTGCCGG
CCGGGTCGCGCAGGGCGAACTCCCGCCCCCACGGCTGCTCGCCGATCTCGGTCATGGCCGGCCCGGAGGC
GTCCCGGAAGTTCGTGGACACGACCTCCGACCACTCGGCGTACAGCTCGTCCAGGCCGCGCACCCACACC
CAGGCCAGGGTGTTGTCCGGCACCACCTGGTCCTGGACCGCGCTGATGAACAGGGTCACGTCGTCCCGGA
CCACACCGGCGAAGTCGTCCTCCACGAAGTCCCGGGAGAACCCGAGCCGGTCGGTCCAGAACTCGACCGC
TCCGGCGACGTCGCGCGCGGTGAGCACCGGAACGGCACTGGTCAACTTGGCCATGGTGGCCCTCCTATAG
TGAGTCGTATTATACTATGCCGATATACTATGCCGATGATTAATTGTCAACACGTGCTGCAGGTCCGAGG
TTCTAGACGAGTTTACTCCCTATCAGTGATAGAGAACGATGTCGAGTTTACTCCCTATCAGTGATAGAGA
ACGTATGTCGAGTTTACTCCCTATCAGTGATAGAGAACGTATGTCGAGTTTACTCCCTATCAGTGATAGA
GAACGTATGTCGAGTTTATCCCTATCAGTGATAGAGAACGTATGTCGAGTTTACTCCCTATCAGTGATAG
AGAACGTATGTCGA
